LOCUS       pKA-144 6808 bp DNA circular SYN 30-JAN-2014
DEFINITION  CMVd1 Flexi Vector pFC15K (HaloTag 7), complete sequence.
ACCESSION   EU332338
VERSION     EU332338.1 GI:163943735
SOURCE      CMVd1 Flexi Vector pFC15K (HaloTag 7).
  ORGANISM  CMVd1 Flexi Vector pFC15K (HaloTag 7) other sequences; artificial
            sequences; vectors.
REFERENCE   1 (bases 1 to 4177)
  AUTHORS   Brouette,C.
  TITLE     Direct Submission
  JOURNAL   Submitted (07-DEC-2007) Scientific Communications, Promega
            Corporation, 2800 Woods Hollow Road, Madison, WI 53711, USA
COMMENT     This file is created by Vector NTI http://www.invitrogen.com/
COMMENT     ORIGDB|GenBank
COMMENT     VNTDATE|688325471|
COMMENT     VNTDBDATE|688325515|
COMMENT     LSOWNER|
COMMENT     VNTNAME|pKA-144|
COMMENT     VNTAUTHORNAME|KaaG|
COMMENT     VNTOAUTHORNAME|UNKNOWN|
COMMENT     Vector_NTI_Display_Data_(Do_Not_Edit!)
COMMENT     (SXF
COMMENT     (CGexDoc "pKA-144" 0 6808
COMMENT     (CDBMol 0 0 1 1 1 0 0 0 0 "" "" 0 0 0 0 (CObList) (CObList)
            (CObList)
COMMENT     (CObList) -1 "")
COMMENT     (CDocSetData 1 1 0 0 0 0 "MAIN" 1 1 1 1 0 0 1 1 0 1 10 10 4294967295
            50 0
COMMENT     1 0 (CHomObj 0 0 0 3 75) (CWordArray) (CWordArray)
COMMENT     (CStringList "ApaLI" "AvaI" "BamHI" "ClaI" "EcoRI" "HindIII" "NcoI"
COMMENT     "PstI" "SmaI" "XmaI" "BsrGI" "NheI" "SpeI" "XbaI" "NotI")
COMMENT     (CStringList "atg" "gtg") (CStringList "taa" "tga" "tag") (CObList)
            1
COMMENT     "{(0,1),2}" 0 0 "" 0 4294967295 0 0 0 0 0 0 0 "MAIN" 0 0 30 0
COMMENT     (CProteinMotifSearchObject 70 20 1 1 1 1 0 0 1 0 0 0 0 0))
COMMENT     (CMolPar 0 0 0 0 0 1 6808 0 0 0 0 0 0 0 0) (CStringList)
            (CStringList)
COMMENT     (CObList) (COAPar 25 250 50 0 6 4 3 7) (COAPar 25 250 50 0 6 4 3 7)
COMMENT     (COAPar 25 250 50 0 6 4 3 7)
COMMENT     (CObList
COMMENT     #0=(CRSite (CStringList) "ApaLI" "gtgcac" 2 0 4 677 0 1767 0 2496 0
            6022
COMMENT     0 0 "")
COMMENT     #1=(CRSite (CStringList) "AvaI" "cycgrg" 2 0 5 756 0 1509 0 2366 0
            2712
COMMENT     0 2904 0 0 "")
COMMENT     #2=(CRSite (CStringList) "BamHI" "ggatcc" 2 0 4 616 0 3602 0 3820 0
            4511
COMMENT     0 0 "")
COMMENT     #3=(CRSite (CStringList) "ClaI" "atcgat" 3 0 3 580 0 1251 0 1942 0 0
            "")
COMMENT     #4=(CRSite (CStringList) "EcoRI" "gaattc" 2 0 2 2394 0 4501 0 0 "")
COMMENT     #5=(CRSite (CStringList) "HindIII" "aagctt" 2 0 1 128 0 0 "")
COMMENT     #6=(CRSite (CStringList) "NcoI" "ccatgg" 2 0 2 190 0 2869 0 0 "")
COMMENT     #7=(CRSite (CStringList) "PstI" "ctgcag" 6 0 7 964 0 1261 0 2791 0
            3286
COMMENT     0 3516 0 4051 0 4984 0 0 "")
COMMENT     #8=(CRSite (CStringList) "SmaI" "cccggg" 4 0 1 758 0 0 "")
COMMENT     #9=(CRSite (CStringList) "XmaI" "cccggg" 2 0 1 756 0 0 "")
COMMENT     #10=(CRSite (CStringList) "BsrGI" "tgtaca" 2 0 1 3136 0 0 "")
COMMENT     #11=(CRSite (CStringList) "NheI" "gctagc" 2 0 1 195 0 0 "")
COMMENT     #12=(CRSite (CStringList) "SpeI" "actagt" 2 0 1 2430 0 0 "")
COMMENT     #13=(CRSite (CStringList) "XbaI" "tctaga" 2 0 1 3195 0 0 "")
COMMENT     #14=(CRSite (CStringList) "NotI" "gcggccgc" 3 0 1 4261 0 0 ""))
COMMENT     (CObList
COMMENT     #15=(CFSignal (CObList)
COMMENT     "CMV immediate/early promoter; CMVd1 starts at -116" 30 0 0 1 121 0
COMMENT     (CStringList) (CStringList) 1 1 1 1 "1..121")
COMMENT     #16=(CFSignal (CObList) "T7 RNA polymerase" 30 0 0 132 151 0
COMMENT     (CStringList) (CStringList) 1 1 1 1 "132..151")
COMMENT     #17=(CFSignal (CObList) "SP6 RNA polymerase" 30 0 0 156 175 0
COMMENT     (CStringList) (CStringList) 1 1 1 1 "156..175")
COMMENT     #18=(CFSignal (CObList) "PolyA_Signal_1" 25 0 0 4273 4494 0
COMMENT     (CStringList) (CStringList) 1 1 1 1 "2511..2732")
COMMENT     #19=(CFSignal (CObList) "kanR" 4 0 0 4802 5596 0 (CStringList)
COMMENT     (CStringList "/gene=\"kanR\"" "/codon_start=1" "/transl_table=11"
COMMENT     "/product=\"kanamycin resistance protein\""
COMMENT     "/protein_id=\"ABY48992.1\"" "/db_xref=\"GI:163943737\"") 1 1 1 1
COMMENT     "3040..3834")
COMMENT     #20=(CFSignal (CObList) "Rep_Origin_1" 33 0 0 5765 5801 0
            (CStringList)
COMMENT     (CStringList) 1 1 1 1 "4003..4039")
COMMENT     #21=(CFSignal (CObList) "Misc_Feature_4" 21 0 0 6472 6757 0
COMMENT     (CStringList) (CStringList) 1 1 1 1 "4710..4995")
COMMENT     #22=(CFSignal (CObList) "BphP1" 21 0 0 200 2392 0 (CStringList)
COMMENT     (CStringList) 1 1 1 1 "")
COMMENT     #23=(CFSignal (CObList) "mCherry" 21 0 0 2435 3142 0 (CStringList)
COMMENT     (CStringList) 1 1 1 1 "")
COMMENT     #24=(CFSignal (CObList) "Intersect DHPH" 21 0 0 3200 4258 0
COMMENT     (CStringList) (CStringList) 1 1 1 1 "")
COMMENT     #25=(CFSignal (CObList) "16aaLinker" 21 0 0 3143 3193 0
            (CStringList)
COMMENT     (CStringList) 1 1 1 1 "")
COMMENT     #26=(CFSignal (CObList) "10aa Linker" 21 0 0 2399 2428 0
            (CStringList)
COMMENT     (CStringList) 1 1 1 1 "")) (CObList) (CObList) (CObList) (CObList)
COMMENT     (CObList) (CObList)
COMMENT     (CTextView 0
COMMENT     #27=(CGroupPar (CParagraph 0 (0 0) 1 2 0 0 180)
COMMENT     (CObjectList
COMMENT     #28=(CRefLinePar
COMMENT     (CLinePar (CParagraph 0 (0 0) 0 2 0 1 233) "pKA-144" 2) 5 ""
COMMENT     0 4)
COMMENT     #29=(CFolderPar
COMMENT     (CGroupPar (CParagraph 1 (0 0) 1 1 0 0 178)
COMMENT     (CObjectList
COMMENT     #30=(CLinePar (CParagraph 0 (0 0) 1 2 1 0 180)
COMMENT     "DNA 'pKA-144'" 1)
COMMENT     #31=(CLinePar (CParagraph 0 (0 0) 1 2 1 0 180)
COMMENT     "CMVd1 Flexi Vector pFC15K (HaloTag 7), complete sequence."
COMMENT     1)
COMMENT     #32=(CLinePar (CParagraph 0 (0 0) 1 2 1 0 180)
COMMENT     "Currently local object. Original author: UNKNOWN" 1)
COMMENT     #33=(CLinePar (CParagraph 0 (0 0) 1 2 1 0 180)
COMMENT     "Created: 01/30/14 05:31PM" 1)
COMMENT     #34=(CLinePar (CParagraph 0 (0 0) 1 2 1 0 180)
COMMENT     "Last Modified: 01/30/14 05:31PM" 1)
COMMENT     #35=(CLinePar (CParagraph 0 (0 0) 1 2 1 0 180)
COMMENT     "length: 6808 bp" 1)
COMMENT     #36=(CLinePar (CParagraph 0 (0 0) 1 2 1 0 180)
COMMENT     "storage type: Basic" 1)
COMMENT     #37=(CLinePar (CParagraph 0 (0 0) 1 2 1 0 180)
COMMENT     "form: Circular" 1))) "General Description")
COMMENT     #38=(CFolderPar
COMMENT     (CGroupPar (CParagraph 2 (0 0) 1 1 0 0 178)
COMMENT     (CObjectList
COMMENT     #39=(CLinePar (CParagraph 0 (0 0) 1 2 1 0 180)
COMMENT     "Original Source Database: GenBank" 1)
COMMENT     #40=(CLinePar (CParagraph 0 (0 0) 1 2 1 0 180)
COMMENT     "Division: SYN" 1)
COMMENT     #41=(CLinePar (CParagraph 0 (0 0) 1 2 1 0 180)
COMMENT     "Modification Date in the Original DB: 20-JUN-2013" 1)
COMMENT     #42=(CLinePar (CParagraph 0 (0 0) 1 2 1 0 180)
COMMENT     "Original Accession Number(s): EU332338"
COMMENT     1)
COMMENT     #43=(CLinePar (CParagraph 0 (0 0) 1 2 1 0 180)
COMMENT     "Version in the Original DB: EU332338.1 GI:163943735"
COMMENT     1)
COMMENT     #44=(CLinePar (CParagraph 0 (0 0) 1 2 1 0 180)
COMMENT     "Sequence Source: CMVd1 Flexi Vector pFC15K (HaloTag 7)."
COMMENT     1)
COMMENT     #45=(CLinePar (CParagraph 0 (0 0) 1 2 1 0 180)
COMMENT     "Organism(s): CMVd1 Flexi Vector pFC15K (HaloTag 7)(CMVd1 Flexi
            Vector pFC15K (HaloTag 7))"
COMMENT     1)
COMMENT     #46=(CLinePar (CParagraph 0 (0 0) 1 2 1 0 180)
COMMENT     "Taxonomy: other sequences; artificial sequences; vectors"
COMMENT     1)
COMMENT     #47=(CLinePar (CParagraph 0 (0 0) 1 2 1 0 180)
COMMENT     "Associated Genes: kanR" 1))) "Standard Fields")
COMMENT     #48=(CFolderPar
COMMENT     (CGroupPar (CParagraph 3 (0 0) 1 1 0 0 178)
COMMENT     (CObjectList
COMMENT     #49=(CLinePar (CParagraph 0 (0 0) 1 2 1 0 180)
COMMENT     "REFERENCE 1 (bases 1 to 4177)" 1)
COMMENT     #50=(CLinePar (CParagraph 0 (0 0) 1 2 1 0 180)
COMMENT     "
  AUTHORS   Brouette,C." 1)
COMMENT     #51=(CLinePar (CParagraph 0 (0 0) 1 2 1 0 180)
COMMENT     "
  TITLE     Direct Submission" 1)
COMMENT     #52=(CLinePar (CParagraph 0 (0 0) 1 2 1 0 180)
COMMENT     "
  JOURNAL   Submitted (07-DEC-2007) Scientific Communications, Promega"
COMMENT     1)
COMMENT     #53=(CLinePar (CParagraph 0 (0 0) 1 2 1 0 180)
COMMENT     " Corporation, 2800 Woods Hollow Road, Madison, WI 53711, USA"
COMMENT     1))) "References")
COMMENT     #54=(CRefLinePar
COMMENT     (CLinePar (CParagraph 0 (0 0) 0 2 0 0 233) "Comments" 2) 1 ""
COMMENT     0 0)
COMMENT     #55=(CFolderPar
COMMENT     (CGroupPar (CParagraph 8 (0 0) 1 2 0 0 178) (CObjectList))
COMMENT     "Annotations")
COMMENT     #56=(CFolderPar
COMMENT     (CGroupPar (CParagraph 12 (6 0) 1 1 0 0 178)
COMMENT     (CObjectList
COMMENT     #57=(CFolderPar
COMMENT     (CGroupPar (CParagraph 4 (7 4 0) 1 1 1 0 178)
COMMENT     (CObjectList
COMMENT     #58=(CFolderPar
COMMENT     (CGroupPar
COMMENT     (CParagraph 4802 (3 #19# 0) 1 2 2 0 327)
COMMENT     (CObjectList
COMMENT     #59=(CLinePar
COMMENT     (CParagraph 0 (0 0) 1 2 3 0 180)
COMMENT     "Start: 4802 End: 5596" 1)
COMMENT     #60=(CLinePar
COMMENT     (CParagraph 0 (0 0) 1 2 3 0 180)
COMMENT     "Original Location Description:" 1)
COMMENT     #61=(CLinePar
COMMENT     (CParagraph 0 (0 0) 1 2 3 0 180)
COMMENT     " 3040..3834" 1)
COMMENT     #62=(CLinePar
COMMENT     (CParagraph 0 (0 0) 1 2 3 0 180)
COMMENT     "Qualifiers:" 1)
COMMENT     #63=(CLinePar
COMMENT     (CParagraph 0 (0 0) 1 2 3 0 180)
COMMENT     " /gene=\"kanR\"" 1)
COMMENT     #64=(CLinePar
COMMENT     (CParagraph 0 (0 0) 1 2 3 0 180)
COMMENT     " /codon_start=1" 1)
COMMENT     #65=(CLinePar
COMMENT     (CParagraph 0 (0 0) 1 2 3 0 180)
COMMENT     " /transl_table=11" 1)
COMMENT     #66=(CLinePar
COMMENT     (CParagraph 0 (0 0) 1 2 3 0 180)
COMMENT     " /product=\"kanamycin resistance protein\""
COMMENT     1)
COMMENT     #67=(CLinePar
COMMENT     (CParagraph 0 (0 0) 1 2 3 0 180)
COMMENT     " /protein_id=ABY48992.1"
COMMENT     1)
COMMENT     #68=(CLinePar
COMMENT     (CParagraph 0 (0 0) 1 2 3 0 180)
COMMENT     " /db_xref=GI:163943737"
COMMENT     1))) "kanR"))) "CDS (1 total)")
COMMENT     #69=(CFolderPar
COMMENT     (CGroupPar (CParagraph 21 (7 21 0) 1 1 1 0 178)
COMMENT     (CObjectList
COMMENT     #70=(CFolderPar
COMMENT     (CGroupPar
COMMENT     (CParagraph 200 (3 #22# 0) 1 2 2 0 194)
COMMENT     (CObjectList
COMMENT     #71=(CLinePar
COMMENT     (CParagraph 0 (0 0) 1 2 3 0 180)
COMMENT     "Start: 200 End: 2392" 1))) "BphP1")
COMMENT     #72=(CFolderPar
COMMENT     (CGroupPar
COMMENT     (CParagraph 2399 (3 #26# 0) 1 2 2 0 194)
COMMENT     (CObjectList
COMMENT     #73=(CLinePar
COMMENT     (CParagraph 0 (0 0) 1 2 3 0 180)
COMMENT     "Start: 2399 End: 2428" 1)))
COMMENT     "10aa Linker")
COMMENT     #74=(CFolderPar
COMMENT     (CGroupPar
COMMENT     (CParagraph 2435 (3 #23# 0) 1 2 2 0 194)
COMMENT     (CObjectList
COMMENT     #75=(CLinePar
COMMENT     (CParagraph 0 (0 0) 1 2 3 0 180)
COMMENT     "Start: 2435 End: 3142" 1))) "mCherry")
COMMENT     #76=(CFolderPar
COMMENT     (CGroupPar
COMMENT     (CParagraph 3143 (3 #25# 0) 1 2 2 0 194)
COMMENT     (CObjectList
COMMENT     #77=(CLinePar
COMMENT     (CParagraph 0 (0 0) 1 2 3 0 180)
COMMENT     "Start: 3143 End: 3193" 1)))
COMMENT     "16aaLinker")
COMMENT     #78=(CFolderPar
COMMENT     (CGroupPar
COMMENT     (CParagraph 3200 (3 #24# 0) 1 2 2 0 194)
COMMENT     (CObjectList
COMMENT     #79=(CLinePar
COMMENT     (CParagraph 0 (0 0) 1 2 3 0 180)
COMMENT     "Start: 3200 End: 4258" 1)))
COMMENT     "Intersect DHPH")
COMMENT     #80=(CFolderPar
COMMENT     (CGroupPar
COMMENT     (CParagraph 6472 (3 #21# 0) 1 2 2 0 194)
COMMENT     (CObjectList
COMMENT     #81=(CLinePar
COMMENT     (CParagraph 0 (0 0) 1 2 3 0 180)
COMMENT     "Start: 6472 End: 6757" 1)
COMMENT     #82=(CLinePar
COMMENT     (CParagraph 0 (0 0) 1 2 3 0 180)
COMMENT     "Cer region" 1)
COMMENT     #83=(CLinePar
COMMENT     (CParagraph 0 (0 0) 1 2 3 0 180)
COMMENT     "Original Location Description:" 1)
COMMENT     #84=(CLinePar
COMMENT     (CParagraph 0 (0 0) 1 2 3 0 180)
COMMENT     " 4710..4995" 1))) "Misc_Feature_4")))
COMMENT     "Misc. Feature (6 total)")
COMMENT     #85=(CFolderPar
COMMENT     (CGroupPar (CParagraph 25 (7 25 0) 1 1 1 0 178)
COMMENT     (CObjectList
COMMENT     #86=(CFolderPar
COMMENT     (CGroupPar
COMMENT     (CParagraph 4273 (3 #18# 0) 1 2 2 0 194)
COMMENT     (CObjectList
COMMENT     #87=(CLinePar
COMMENT     (CParagraph 0 (0 0) 1 2 3 0 180)
COMMENT     "Start: 4273 End: 4494" 1)
COMMENT     #88=(CLinePar
COMMENT     (CParagraph 0 (0 0) 1 2 3 0 180)
COMMENT     "SV40 late polyadenylation signal" 1)
COMMENT     #89=(CLinePar
COMMENT     (CParagraph 0 (0 0) 1 2 3 0 180)
COMMENT     "Original Location Description:" 1)
COMMENT     #90=(CLinePar
COMMENT     (CParagraph 0 (0 0) 1 2 3 0 180)
COMMENT     " 2511..2732" 1))) "PolyA_Signal_1")))
COMMENT     "PolyA Signal (1 total)")
COMMENT     #91=(CFolderPar
COMMENT     (CGroupPar (CParagraph 30 (7 30 0) 1 1 1 0 178)
COMMENT     (CObjectList
COMMENT     #92=(CFolderPar
COMMENT     (CGroupPar
COMMENT     (CParagraph 1 (3 #15# 0) 1 2 2 0 194)
COMMENT     (CObjectList
COMMENT     #93=(CLinePar
COMMENT     (CParagraph 0 (0 0) 1 2 3 0 180)
COMMENT     "Start: 1 End: 121 " 1)
COMMENT     #94=(CLinePar
COMMENT     (CParagraph 0 (0 0) 1 2 3 0 180)
COMMENT     "CMV immediate/early promoter; CMVd1 starts at -116"
COMMENT     1)
COMMENT     #95=(CLinePar
COMMENT     (CParagraph 0 (0 0) 1 2 3 0 180)
COMMENT     "Original Location Description:" 1)
COMMENT     #96=(CLinePar
COMMENT     (CParagraph 0 (0 0) 1 2 3 0 180)
COMMENT     " 1..121" 1)))
COMMENT     "CMV immediate/early promoter; CMVd1 starts at -116")
COMMENT     #97=(CFolderPar
COMMENT     (CGroupPar
COMMENT     (CParagraph 132 (3 #16# 0) 1 2 2 0 194)
COMMENT     (CObjectList
COMMENT     #98=(CLinePar
COMMENT     (CParagraph 0 (0 0) 1 2 3 0 180)
COMMENT     "Start: 132 End: 151 " 1)
COMMENT     #99=(CLinePar
COMMENT     (CParagraph 0 (0 0) 1 2 3 0 180)
COMMENT     "T7 RNA polymerase" 1)
COMMENT     #100=(CLinePar
COMMENT     (CParagraph 0 (0 0) 1 2 3 0 180)
COMMENT     "Original Location Description:" 1)
COMMENT     #101=(CLinePar
COMMENT     (CParagraph 0 (0 0) 1 2 3 0 180)
COMMENT     " 132..151" 1))) "T7 RNA polymerase")
COMMENT     #102=(CFolderPar
COMMENT     (CGroupPar
COMMENT     (CParagraph 156 (3 #17# 0) 1 2 2 0 194)
COMMENT     (CObjectList
COMMENT     #103=(CLinePar
COMMENT     (CParagraph 0 (0 0) 1 2 3 0 180)
COMMENT     "Start: 156 End: 175 " 1)
COMMENT     #104=(CLinePar
COMMENT     (CParagraph 0 (0 0) 1 2 3 0 180)
COMMENT     "SP6 RNA polymerase" 1)
COMMENT     #105=(CLinePar
COMMENT     (CParagraph 0 (0 0) 1 2 3 0 180)
COMMENT     "Original Location Description:" 1)
COMMENT     #106=(CLinePar
COMMENT     (CParagraph 0 (0 0) 1 2 3 0 180)
COMMENT     " 156..175" 1)))
COMMENT     "SP6 RNA polymerase")))
COMMENT     "Promoter Prokaryotic (3 total)")
COMMENT     #107=(CFolderPar
COMMENT     (CGroupPar (CParagraph 33 (7 33 0) 1 1 1 0 178)
COMMENT     (CObjectList
COMMENT     #108=(CFolderPar
COMMENT     (CGroupPar
COMMENT     (CParagraph 5765 (3 #20# 0) 1 2 2 0 194)
COMMENT     (CObjectList
COMMENT     #109=(CLinePar
COMMENT     (CParagraph 0 (0 0) 1 2 3 0 180)
COMMENT     "Start: 5765 End: 5801" 1)
COMMENT     #110=(CLinePar
COMMENT     (CParagraph 0 (0 0) 1 2 3 0 180)
COMMENT     "ColE1-derived origin of replication"
COMMENT     1)
COMMENT     #111=(CLinePar
COMMENT     (CParagraph 0 (0 0) 1 2 3 0 180)
COMMENT     "Original Location Description:" 1)
COMMENT     #112=(CLinePar
COMMENT     (CParagraph 0 (0 0) 1 2 3 0 180)
COMMENT     " 4003..4039" 1))) "Rep_Origin_1")))
COMMENT     "Replication Origin (1 total)"))) "Feature Map")
COMMENT     #113=(CFolderPar
COMMENT     (CGroupPar (CParagraph 12 (6 0) 1 1 0 0 178)
COMMENT     (CObjectList
COMMENT     #114=(CFolderPar
COMMENT     (CGroupPar (CParagraph 60 (0 0) 1 1 1 0 178)
COMMENT     (CObjectList
COMMENT     #115=(CFolderPar
COMMENT     (CGroupPar
COMMENT     (CParagraph 4802 (0 0) 1 2 2 0 178)
COMMENT     (CObjectList
COMMENT     #116=(CLinePar
COMMENT     (CParagraph 0 (0 0) 1 2 3 0 180)
COMMENT     "Start: 4802 End: 5596" 1)
COMMENT     #117=(CLinePar
COMMENT     (CParagraph 0 (0 0) 1 2 3 0 180)
COMMENT     "Original Location Description:" 1)
COMMENT     #118=(CLinePar
COMMENT     (CParagraph 0 (0 0) 1 2 3 0 180)
COMMENT     " 3040..3834" 1)
COMMENT     #119=(CLinePar
COMMENT     (CParagraph 0 (0 0) 1 2 3 0 180)
COMMENT     "Qualifiers:" 1)
COMMENT     #120=(CLinePar
COMMENT     (CParagraph 0 (0 0) 1 2 3 0 180)
COMMENT     " /gene=\"kanR\"" 1))) "kanR")))
COMMENT     "Gene (1 total)")))
COMMENT     "Imported Features Not Shown on Map")
COMMENT     #121=(CFolderPar
COMMENT     (CGroupPar (CParagraph 13 (0 0) 1 1 0 0 178)
COMMENT     (CObjectList
COMMENT     #122=(CRSFolderPar
COMMENT     (CFolderPar
COMMENT     (CGroupPar (CParagraph 85872696 (8 0) 1 1 1 0 178)
COMMENT     (CObjectList
COMMENT     #123=(CGroupPar
COMMENT     (CParagraph 0 (10 #0# 0) 1 2 2 0 180)
COMMENT     (CObjectList
COMMENT     #124=(CLinePar
COMMENT     (CParagraph 0 (1 #0# 1) 1 2 2 0 191)
COMMENT     " N1: 677 " 1)
COMMENT     #125=(CLinePar
COMMENT     (CParagraph 0 (1 #0# 2) 1 2 2 0 191)
COMMENT     " N2: 1767 " 1)
COMMENT     #126=(CLinePar
COMMENT     (CParagraph 0 (1 #0# 3) 1 2 2 0 191)
COMMENT     " N3: 2496 " 1)
COMMENT     #127=(CLinePar
COMMENT     (CParagraph 0 (1 #0# 4) 1 2 2 0 191)
COMMENT     " N4: 6022 " 1))))) "ApaLI: 4 sites")
COMMENT     1 5 "GTGCAC" "CACGTG")
COMMENT     #128=(CRSFolderPar
COMMENT     (CFolderPar
COMMENT     (CGroupPar (CParagraph 85872632 (8 0) 1 1 1 0 178)
COMMENT     (CObjectList
COMMENT     #129=(CGroupPar
COMMENT     (CParagraph 0 (10 #1# 0) 1 2 2 0 180)
COMMENT     (CObjectList
COMMENT     #130=(CLinePar
COMMENT     (CParagraph 0 (1 #1# 1) 1 2 2 0 191)
COMMENT     " N1: 756 " 1)
COMMENT     #131=(CLinePar
COMMENT     (CParagraph 0 (1 #1# 2) 1 2 2 0 191)
COMMENT     " N2: 1509 " 1)
COMMENT     #132=(CLinePar
COMMENT     (CParagraph 0 (1 #1# 3) 1 2 2 0 191)
COMMENT     " N3: 2366 " 1)
COMMENT     #133=(CLinePar
COMMENT     (CParagraph 0 (1 #1# 4) 1 2 2 0 191)
COMMENT     " N4: 2712 " 1)
COMMENT     #134=(CLinePar
COMMENT     (CParagraph 0 (1 #1# 5) 1 2 2 0 191)
COMMENT     " N5: 2904 " 1))))) "AvaI: 5 sites")
COMMENT     1 5 "CYCGRG" "GRGCYC")
COMMENT     #135=(CRSFolderPar
COMMENT     (CFolderPar
COMMENT     (CGroupPar (CParagraph 85872536 (8 0) 1 1 1 0 178)
COMMENT     (CObjectList
COMMENT     #136=(CGroupPar
COMMENT     (CParagraph 0 (10 #2# 0) 1 2 2 0 180)
COMMENT     (CObjectList
COMMENT     #137=(CLinePar
COMMENT     (CParagraph 0 (1 #2# 1) 1 2 2 0 191)
COMMENT     " N1: 616 " 1)
COMMENT     #138=(CLinePar
COMMENT     (CParagraph 0 (1 #2# 2) 1 2 2 0 191)
COMMENT     " N2: 3602 " 1)
COMMENT     #139=(CLinePar
COMMENT     (CParagraph 0 (1 #2# 3) 1 2 2 0 191)
COMMENT     " N3: 3820 " 1)
COMMENT     #140=(CLinePar
COMMENT     (CParagraph 0 (1 #2# 4) 1 2 2 0 191)
COMMENT     " N4: 4511 " 1))))) "BamHI: 4 sites")
COMMENT     1 5 "GGATCC" "CCTAGG")
COMMENT     #141=(CRSFolderPar
COMMENT     (CFolderPar
COMMENT     (CGroupPar (CParagraph 85872344 (8 0) 1 1 1 0 178)
COMMENT     (CObjectList
COMMENT     #142=(CGroupPar
COMMENT     (CParagraph 0 (10 #10# 0) 1 2 2 0 180)
COMMENT     (CObjectList
COMMENT     #143=(CLinePar
COMMENT     (CParagraph 0 (1 #10# 1) 1 2 2 0 191)
COMMENT     " N1: 3136 " 1))))) "BsrGI: 1 site")
COMMENT     1 5 "TGTACA" "ACATGT")
COMMENT     #144=(CRSFolderPar
COMMENT     (CFolderPar
COMMENT     (CGroupPar (CParagraph 85872760 (8 0) 1 1 1 0 178)
COMMENT     (CObjectList
COMMENT     #145=(CGroupPar
COMMENT     (CParagraph 0 (10 #3# 0) 1 2 2 0 180)
COMMENT     (CObjectList
COMMENT     #146=(CLinePar
COMMENT     (CParagraph 0 (1 #3# 1) 1 2 2 0 191)
COMMENT     " N1: 580 " 1)
COMMENT     #147=(CLinePar
COMMENT     (CParagraph 0 (1 #3# 2) 1 2 2 0 191)
COMMENT     " N2: 1251 " 1)
COMMENT     #148=(CLinePar
COMMENT     (CParagraph 0 (1 #3# 3) 1 2 2 0 191)
COMMENT     " N3: 1942 " 1))))) "ClaI: 3 sites")
COMMENT     2 4 "ATCGAT" "TAGCTA")
COMMENT     #149=(CRSFolderPar
COMMENT     (CFolderPar
COMMENT     (CGroupPar (CParagraph 85872728 (8 0) 1 1 1 0 178)
COMMENT     (CObjectList
COMMENT     #150=(CGroupPar
COMMENT     (CParagraph 0 (10 #4# 0) 1 2 2 0 180)
COMMENT     (CObjectList
COMMENT     #151=(CLinePar
COMMENT     (CParagraph 0 (1 #4# 1) 1 2 2 0 191)
COMMENT     " N1: 2394 " 1)
COMMENT     #152=(CLinePar
COMMENT     (CParagraph 0 (1 #4# 2) 1 2 2 0 191)
COMMENT     " N2: 4501 " 1))))) "EcoRI: 2 sites")
COMMENT     1 5 "GAATTC" "CTTAAG")
COMMENT     #153=(CRSFolderPar
COMMENT     (CFolderPar
COMMENT     (CGroupPar (CParagraph 85872824 (8 0) 1 1 1 0 178)
COMMENT     (CObjectList
COMMENT     #154=(CGroupPar
COMMENT     (CParagraph 0 (10 #5# 0) 1 2 2 0 180)
COMMENT     (CObjectList
COMMENT     #155=(CLinePar
COMMENT     (CParagraph 0 (1 #5# 1) 1 2 2 0 191)
COMMENT     " N1: 128 " 1))))) "HindIII: 1 site")
COMMENT     1 5 "AAGCTT" "TTCGAA")
COMMENT     #156=(CRSFolderPar
COMMENT     (CFolderPar
COMMENT     (CGroupPar (CParagraph 85872792 (8 0) 1 1 1 0 178)
COMMENT     (CObjectList
COMMENT     #157=(CGroupPar
COMMENT     (CParagraph 0 (10 #6# 0) 1 2 2 0 180)
COMMENT     (CObjectList
COMMENT     #158=(CLinePar
COMMENT     (CParagraph 0 (1 #6# 1) 1 2 2 0 191)
COMMENT     " N1: 190 " 1)
COMMENT     #159=(CLinePar
COMMENT     (CParagraph 0 (1 #6# 2) 1 2 2 0 191)
COMMENT     " N2: 2869 " 1))))) "NcoI: 2 sites")
COMMENT     1 5 "CCATGG" "GGTACC")
COMMENT     #160=(CRSFolderPar
COMMENT     (CFolderPar
COMMENT     (CGroupPar (CParagraph 85872280 (8 0) 1 1 1 0 178)
COMMENT     (CObjectList
COMMENT     #161=(CGroupPar
COMMENT     (CParagraph 0 (10 #11# 0) 1 2 2 0 180)
COMMENT     (CObjectList
COMMENT     #162=(CLinePar
COMMENT     (CParagraph 0 (1 #11# 1) 1 2 2 0 191)
COMMENT     " N1: 195 " 1))))) "NheI: 1 site") 1
COMMENT     5 "GCTAGC" "CGATCG")
COMMENT     #163=(CRSFolderPar
COMMENT     (CFolderPar
COMMENT     (CGroupPar (CParagraph 85872664 (8 0) 1 1 1 0 178)
COMMENT     (CObjectList
COMMENT     #164=(CGroupPar
COMMENT     (CParagraph 0 (10 #14# 0) 1 2 2 0 180)
COMMENT     (CObjectList
COMMENT     #165=(CLinePar
COMMENT     (CParagraph 0 (1 #14# 1) 1 2 2 0 191)
COMMENT     " N1: 4261 " 1))))) "NotI: 1 site")
COMMENT     2 6 "GCGGCCGC" "CGCCGGCG")
COMMENT     #166=(CRSFolderPar
COMMENT     (CFolderPar
COMMENT     (CGroupPar (CParagraph 85871992 (8 0) 1 1 1 0 178)
COMMENT     (CObjectList
COMMENT     #167=(CGroupPar
COMMENT     (CParagraph 0 (10 #7# 0) 1 2 2 0 180)
COMMENT     (CObjectList
COMMENT     #168=(CLinePar
COMMENT     (CParagraph 0 (1 #7# 1) 1 2 2 0 191)
COMMENT     " N1: 964 " 1)
COMMENT     #169=(CLinePar
COMMENT     (CParagraph 0 (1 #7# 2) 1 2 2 0 191)
COMMENT     " N2: 1261 " 1)
COMMENT     #170=(CLinePar
COMMENT     (CParagraph 0 (1 #7# 3) 1 2 2 0 191)
COMMENT     " N3: 2791 " 1)
COMMENT     #171=(CLinePar
COMMENT     (CParagraph 0 (1 #7# 4) 1 2 2 0 191)
COMMENT     " N4: 3286 " 1)
COMMENT     #172=(CLinePar
COMMENT     (CParagraph 0 (1 #7# 5) 1 2 2 0 191)
COMMENT     " N5: 3516 " 1)
COMMENT     #173=(CLinePar
COMMENT     (CParagraph 0 (1 #7# 6) 1 2 2 0 191)
COMMENT     " N6: 4051 " 1)
COMMENT     #174=(CLinePar
COMMENT     (CParagraph 0 (1 #7# 7) 1 2 2 0 191)
COMMENT     " N7: 4984 " 1))))) "PstI: 7 sites")
COMMENT     5 1 "CTGCAG" "GACGTC")
COMMENT     #175=(CRSFolderPar
COMMENT     (CFolderPar
COMMENT     (CGroupPar (CParagraph 85872024 (8 0) 1 1 1 0 178)
COMMENT     (CObjectList
COMMENT     #176=(CGroupPar
COMMENT     (CParagraph 0 (10 #8# 0) 1 2 2 0 180)
COMMENT     (CObjectList
COMMENT     #177=(CLinePar
COMMENT     (CParagraph 0 (1 #8# 1) 1 2 2 0 191)
COMMENT     " N1: 758 " 1))))) "SmaI: 1 site") 3
COMMENT     3 "CCCGGG" "GGGCCC")
COMMENT     #178=(CRSFolderPar
COMMENT     (CFolderPar
COMMENT     (CGroupPar (CParagraph 85872248 (8 0) 1 1 1 0 178)
COMMENT     (CObjectList
COMMENT     #179=(CGroupPar
COMMENT     (CParagraph 0 (10 #12# 0) 1 2 2 0 180)
COMMENT     (CObjectList
COMMENT     #180=(CLinePar
COMMENT     (CParagraph 0 (1 #12# 1) 1 2 2 0 191)
COMMENT     " N1: 2430 " 1))))) "SpeI: 1 site")
COMMENT     1 5 "ACTAGT" "TGATCA")
COMMENT     #181=(CRSFolderPar
COMMENT     (CFolderPar
COMMENT     (CGroupPar (CParagraph 85872472 (8 0) 1 1 1 0 178)
COMMENT     (CObjectList
COMMENT     #182=(CGroupPar
COMMENT     (CParagraph 0 (10 #13# 0) 1 2 2 0 180)
COMMENT     (CObjectList
COMMENT     #183=(CLinePar
COMMENT     (CParagraph 0 (1 #13# 1) 1 2 2 0 191)
COMMENT     " N1: 3195 " 1))))) "XbaI: 1 site")
COMMENT     1 5 "TCTAGA" "AGATCT")
COMMENT     #184=(CRSFolderPar
COMMENT     (CFolderPar
COMMENT     (CGroupPar (CParagraph 85871960 (8 0) 1 1 1 0 178)
COMMENT     (CObjectList
COMMENT     #185=(CGroupPar
COMMENT     (CParagraph 0 (10 #9# 0) 1 2 2 0 180)
COMMENT     (CObjectList
COMMENT     #186=(CLinePar
COMMENT     (CParagraph 0 (1 #9# 1) 1 2 2 0 191)
COMMENT     " N1: 756 " 1))))) "XmaI: 1 site") 1
COMMENT     5 "CCCGGG" "GGGCCC"))) "Restriction/Methylation Map"))))
COMMENT     (CGraphView
COMMENT     (CWStyleSheet
COMMENT     (CObjectList
COMMENT     #187=(CWidgetStyle "RSite Label" 1 (LOGPEN 0 0 13408563) 1 0 1
COMMENT     (LOGFONT 0 0 0 0 400 0 0 0 0 3 2 1 18 "Georgia") 0.555556 0 1 5
COMMENT     "@N (@S)" 0)
COMMENT     #188=(CWidgetStyle "Signal Label" 1 (LOGPEN 0 0 0) 1 0 1
COMMENT     (LOGFONT 0 0 0 0 700 0 0 0 0 3 2 1 34 "Arial") 0.666667 0 1 1
COMMENT     "@N" 0)
COMMENT     #189=(CWidgetStyle "Molecule Label 2" 0 0 1
COMMENT     (LOGFONT 0 0 0 0 400 0 0 0 0 3 2 1 18 "Georgia") 0.555556 0 1 16
COMMENT     "@L bp" 0)
COMMENT     #190=(CWidgetStyle "Molecule Label 1" 0 0 1
COMMENT     (LOGFONT 0 0 0 0 400 0 0 0 0 3 2 1 34 "Verdana") 0.833333 0 1 1
COMMENT     "@N" 0)
COMMENT     #191=(CWidgetStyle "Shape 3" 1 (LOGPEN 0 0 3355545) 1 1
COMMENT     (LOGBRUSH 0 6724095 0) 0 0 1 (LOGSHAPE 9 1 0.8 1.8 0))
COMMENT     #192=(CWidgetStyle "Shape 1" 1 (LOGPEN 0 0 6723840) 1 1
COMMENT     (LOGBRUSH 0 10079334 0) 0 0 1 (LOGSHAPE 9 1 0.8 1.8 0))
COMMENT     #193=(CWidgetStyle "Axis" 1 (LOGPEN 0 0 10079436) 2 1
COMMENT     (LOGBRUSH 0 13434879 0) 0 0 1 (LOGSHAPE 10 1 0 0 0))
COMMENT     #194=(CWidgetStyle "Line 2" 1 (LOGPEN 0 0 6723840) 8 0 0 0 1
COMMENT     (LOGSHAPE 1 1.9 0 0 0))
COMMENT     #195=(CWidgetStyle "RSite" 1 (LOGPEN 0 0 10053171) 8 0 0 0 1
COMMENT     (LOGSHAPE 1 1.9 0 0 0))
COMMENT     #196=(CWidgetStyle "Short Signal" 1 (LOGPEN 0 0 13395507) 10 0 0 0 1
COMMENT     (LOGSHAPE 1 1.9 0 0 0))
COMMENT     #197=(CWidgetStyle "Uniq RSite Label" 1 (LOGPEN 0 0 153) 1 0 1
COMMENT     (LOGFONT 0 0 0 0 400 0 0 0 0 3 2 1 18 "Georgia") 0.555556 128 1
COMMENT     5 "@N (@S)" 0)
COMMENT     #198=(CWidgetStyle "Vanilla" 1 (LOGPEN 0 0 0) 1 1
COMMENT     (LOGBRUSH 0 16777215 0) 1
COMMENT     (LOGFONT 0 0 0 0 400 0 0 0 0 7 48 2 18 "Times New Roman") 0.8 0
COMMENT     1 2 "?" 0)
COMMENT     #199=(CWidgetStyle "Mark 1" 0 0 1
COMMENT     (LOGFONT 0 0 0 0 400 0 0 0 2 7 48 2 2 "Windings") 0.7 0 1 2 "?"
COMMENT     0)
COMMENT     #200=(CWidgetStyle "Motif Label" 1 (LOGPEN 0 0 16744512) 1 0 1
COMMENT     (LOGFONT 0 0 0 0 400 0 0 0 0 3 2 1 34 "Arial") 0.611111 8388608
COMMENT     1 65535 "@N (@H)" 0)
COMMENT     #201=(CWidgetStyle "Fragment Label 2" 1 (LOGPEN 0 0 0) 1 0 1
COMMENT     (LOGFONT 0 0 0 0 400 0 0 0 0 3 2 1 49 "Courier New") 1.05 0 1 48
COMMENT     "@F bp (molecule @L bp)" 0)
COMMENT     #202=(CWidgetStyle "Fragment Label 1" 1 (LOGPEN 0 0 0) 1 0 1
COMMENT     (LOGFONT 0 0 0 0 400 0 0 0 0 3 2 1 34 "Arial") 0.91 0 1 1
COMMENT     "Fragment of @N" 0)
COMMENT     #203=(CWidgetStyle "Shape 4" 1 (LOGPEN 0 0 0) 1 1
COMMENT     (LOGBRUSH 2 8388608 5) 0 0 0)
COMMENT     #204=(CWidgetStyle "Shape 2" 1 (LOGPEN 0 0 0) 1 1 (LOGBRUSH 0 128 0)
            0
COMMENT     0 0)
COMMENT     #205=(CWidgetStyle "Shape 0" 1 (LOGPEN 0 0 0) 1 1 (LOGBRUSH 0 0 0) 0
            0
COMMENT     0)
COMMENT     #206=(CWidgetStyle "ORF" 1 (LOGPEN 0 0 16384) 8 0 0 0 1
COMMENT     (LOGSHAPE 7 0.2 3.41182 2.86186 0.609808))
COMMENT     #207=(CWidgetStyle "Line 4" 1 (LOGPEN 0 0 32768) 8 0 0 0 0)
COMMENT     #208=(CWidgetStyle "Line 3" 1 (LOGPEN 0 0 16711680) 8 0 0 0 0)
COMMENT     #209=(CWidgetStyle "Line 1" 1 (LOGPEN 0 0 16711680) 1 0 0 0 0)
COMMENT     #210=(CWidgetStyle "Short Promoter" 1 (LOGPEN 0 0 128) 6 0 0 0 0)
COMMENT     #211=(CWidgetStyle "Motif" 1 (LOGPEN 0 0 0) 1 0 0 0 0)
COMMENT     #212=(CWidgetStyle "Line 0" 1 (LOGPEN 0 0 0) 8 0 0 0 0)
COMMENT     #213=(CWidgetStyle "Void" 0 0 0 0 0)
COMMENT     #214=(CWidgetStyle "General Label" 1 (LOGPEN 0 0 0) 1 0 1
COMMENT     (LOGFONT 0 0 0 0 400 0 0 0 0 3 2 1 18 "Times New Roman") 0.91 0
COMMENT     1 3 "@T @N " 0)
COMMENT     #215=(CWidgetStyle "Position" 1 (LOGPEN 0 0 0) 1 0 0 0 0)
COMMENT     #216=(CWidgetStyle "Annotation" 0 0 1
COMMENT     (LOGFONT 0 0 0 0 400 0 0 0 0 3 2 1 18 "Times New Roman") 0.91 0
COMMENT     0 0)
COMMENT     #217=(CWidgetStyle "Position Label" 1 (LOGPEN 0 0 8388608) 1 0 1
COMMENT     (LOGFONT 0 0 0 0 400 0 1 0 0 3 2 1 34 "Arial") 0.63 8388608 1 1
COMMENT     "@N" 0)
COMMENT     #218=(CWidgetStyle "Range" 1 (LOGPEN 0 0 0) 1 1
COMMENT     (LOGBRUSH 0 16777215 0) 0 0 0)
COMMENT     #219=(CWidgetStyle "Range Label" 1 (LOGPEN 0 0 8388608) 1 0 1
COMMENT     (LOGFONT 0 0 0 0 400 0 1 0 0 3 2 1 34 "Arial") 0.63 8388608 1 1
COMMENT     "@N" 0)
COMMENT     #220=(CWidgetStyle "ORF Label" 1 (LOGPEN 0 0 49216) 1 0 1
COMMENT     (LOGFONT 0 0 0 0 400 0 0 0 0 3 2 1 18 "Times New Roman")
COMMENT     0.611111 0 1 65535 "@N" 0)
COMMENT     #221=(CWidgetStyle "CDS Label" 1 (LOGPEN 0 0 4227264) 1 0 1
COMMENT     (LOGFONT 0 0 0 0 400 0 0 0 0 3 2 1 34 "Arial") 0.555556 255 1 1
COMMENT     "@N" 0)
COMMENT     #222=(CWidgetStyle "Shape 5" 1 (LOGPEN 0 0 0) 3 1
COMMENT     (LOGBRUSH 0 16777113 0) 1
COMMENT     (LOGFONT 0 0 0 0 400 0 0 0 0 7 48 2 50 "Arial") 0.9 0 0 1
COMMENT     (LOGSHAPE 9 1 0.8 1.8 0))
COMMENT     #223=(CWidgetStyle "CDS" 1 (LOGPEN 0 0 0) 1 1 (LOGBRUSH 2 39423 3) 0
            0
COMMENT     1 (LOGSHAPE 9 1 0.8 1.8 0))
COMMENT     #224=(CWidgetStyle "Label 2" 1 (LOGPEN 0 0 4227264) 1 0 1
COMMENT     (LOGFONT 0 0 0 0 400 0 0 0 0 3 2 1 34 "Arial") 0.944444 8388608
COMMENT     1 1 "@N" 0)
COMMENT     #225=(CWidgetStyle "Label 3" 1 (LOGPEN 0 0 8421376) 1 0 1
COMMENT     (LOGFONT 0 0 0 0 700 255 0 0 0 3 2 1 34 "Arial") 0.833333 255 1
COMMENT     5 "@N (@S)" 0)
COMMENT     #226=(CWidgetStyle "Label 4" 1 (LOGPEN 0 0 8437824) 1 0 1
COMMENT     (LOGFONT 0 0 0 0 400 0 0 0 0 3 2 1 34 "Arial") 0.722222 0 1 5
COMMENT     "@N (@S)" 0)) 0.164644 1.74233 0.164644 2.53336
COMMENT     (70 (CShapeMapEntry 0 "Unique RSite" 1 "Uniq RSite Label") 67
COMMENT     (CShapeMapEntry 0 "ORF" 0 "ORF Label")) 40.0378 40.0378 39 39 0.1
            -365)
COMMENT     1 1 0 1 1
COMMENT     (mapper: 21.65 -23.1843 40.0378 40.0378 0.01 10 -1 6808 6808 1 0 0)
COMMENT     #227=(CGroupWidget (CWidget 0 (0 0) 1 2 0 0 Nil 745434985 100)
COMMENT     (CObjectList
COMMENT     #228=(CGroupWidget (CWidget 1 (0 0) 1 2 0 0 Nil -1293 100)
COMMENT     (CObjectList
COMMENT     #229=(CAxis
COMMENT     (CWideLine
COMMENT     (CWidget 0 (0 0) 1 2 0 0 #193# 85292932 0)
COMMENT     (LOGPEN 0 0 10079436) 2 (LOGBRUSH 0 13434879 0) 1
COMMENT     6.27511 6.27311 1 0.0214037) 0.0921443)
COMMENT     #230=(CLabel
COMMENT     (CWidget 1001 (0 0) 1 2 0 0 #190# 25559312 100)
COMMENT     (LOGPEN 0 0 13408563) 1
COMMENT     (LOGFONT 58 22 0 0 400 0 0 0 0 3 2 1 34 "Verdana")
COMMENT     1.74233 0.833333 0 "pKA-144" "@N" 1 0 0.871165 0 -10
COMMENT     5.04523 1.39868 Nil)
COMMENT     #231=(CLabel
COMMENT     (CWidget 1002 (0 0) 1 2 0 0 #189# 37662668 100)
COMMENT     (LOGPEN 0 0 13408563) 1
COMMENT     (LOGFONT 38 14 0 0 400 0 0 0 0 3 2 1 18 "Georgia")
COMMENT     1.74233 0.555556 0 "6808 bp" "@L bp" 16 0 -0.871165
COMMENT     0 -10.8 2.77238 0.799245 Nil)) (CObjectList))
COMMENT     #232=(CGroupWidget (CWidget 10 (6 0) 1 2 0 0 Nil -665 100)
COMMENT     (CObjectList
COMMENT     #233=(CGroupWidget
COMMENT     (CWidget 4 (7 4 0) 1 2 0 0 Nil -525 100)
COMMENT     (CObjectList
COMMENT     #234=(CWideArrow
COMMENT     (CWideLine
COMMENT     (CWidget 0 (3 #19# 0) 1 2 0 0 #191# 0 100)
COMMENT     (LOGPEN 0 0 3355545) 1
COMMENT     (LOGBRUSH 0 6724095 0) 1 1.11679 1.84934 1
COMMENT     0.082322) 0.8 1.8 0)
COMMENT     #235=(CLabel
COMMENT     (CWidget 0 (0 0) 1 2 0 0 #188# 49088108 100)
COMMENT     (LOGPEN 0 0 0) 1
COMMENT     (LOGFONT 46 17 0 0 700 0 0 0 0 3 2 1 34
COMMENT     "Arial") 1.74233 0.666667 0 "kanR" "@N" 1
COMMENT     -16.1855 1.74233 0 -10 2.29783 1.04901 #234#))
COMMENT     (CObjectList))
COMMENT     #236=(CGroupWidget
COMMENT     (CWidget 21 (7 21 0) 1 2 0 0 Nil -316 100)
COMMENT     (CObjectList
COMMENT     #237=(CWideArrow
COMMENT     (CWideLine
COMMENT     (CWidget 0 (3 #21# 0) 1 2 0 0 #192# 0 100)
COMMENT     (LOGPEN 0 0 6723840) 1
COMMENT     (LOGBRUSH 0 10079334 0) 1 0.0469936 0.310526
COMMENT     1 0.082322) 0.8 1.8 0)
COMMENT     #238=(CLabel
COMMENT     (CWidget 0 (0 0) 1 2 0 0 #188# 540107862 100)
COMMENT     (LOGPEN 0 0 0) 1
COMMENT     (LOGFONT 46 17 0 0 700 0 0 0 0 3 2 1 34
COMMENT     "Arial") 1.74233 0.666667 0 "Misc Feature 4"
COMMENT     "@N" 1 -6.63086 15.681 0 -10 6.54382 1.04901
COMMENT     #237#)
COMMENT     #239=(CWideArrow
COMMENT     (CWideLine
COMMENT     (CWidget 0 (3 #22# 0) 1 2 0 0 #192# 0 100)
COMMENT     (LOGPEN 0 0 6723840) 1
COMMENT     (LOGBRUSH 0 10079334 0) 1 4.06909 6.08982 1
COMMENT     0.082322) 0.8 1.8 0)
COMMENT     #240=(CLabel (CWidget 0 (0 0) 1 2 0 0 #188# -1 100)
COMMENT     (LOGPEN 0 0 0) 1
COMMENT     (LOGFONT 46 17 0 0 700 0 0 0 0 3 2 1 34
COMMENT     "Arial") 1.74233 0.666667 0 "BphP1" "@N" 1
COMMENT     15.7435 -5.22699 0 -10 2.92224 1.04901 #239#)
COMMENT     #241=(CWideArrow
COMMENT     (CWideLine
COMMENT     (CWidget 0 (3 #23# 0) 1 2 0 0 #192# 1038 100)
COMMENT     (LOGPEN 0 0 6723840) 1
COMMENT     (LOGBRUSH 0 10079334 0) 1 3.37801 4.03039 1
COMMENT     0.082322) 0.8 1.8 0)
COMMENT     #242=(CLabel
COMMENT     (CWidget 0 (0 0) 1 2 0 0 #188# -9328 100)
COMMENT     (LOGPEN 0 0 0) 1
COMMENT     (LOGFONT 46 17 0 0 700 0 0 0 0 3 2 1 34
COMMENT     "Arial") 1.74233 0.666667 0 "mCherry" "@N" 1
COMMENT     11.0289 -22.6503 0 -10 3.72148 1.04901 #241#)
COMMENT     #243=(CWideArrow
COMMENT     (CWideLine
COMMENT     (CWidget 0 (3 #24# 0) 1 2 0 0 #192# 0 100)
COMMENT     (LOGPEN 0 0 6723840) 1
COMMENT     (LOGBRUSH 0 10079334 0) 1 2.34968 3.32549 1
COMMENT     0.082322) 0.8 1.8 0)
COMMENT     #244=(CLabel
COMMENT     (CWidget 0 (0 0) 1 2 0 0 #188# -2359333 100)
COMMENT     (LOGPEN 0 0 0) 1
COMMENT     (LOGFONT 46 17 0 0 700 0 0 0 0 3 2 1 34
COMMENT     "Arial") 1.74233 0.666667 0 "Intersect DHPH"
COMMENT     "@N" 1 -9.75495 -13.9386 0 -10 6.61875
COMMENT     1.04901 #243#)
COMMENT     #245=(CScratch
COMMENT     (CWidget 0 (3 #25# 0) 1 2 0 0 #196# 0 100)
COMMENT     (LOGPEN 0 8 13395507) 10 1 3.37801 1.9
COMMENT     0.082322 1)
COMMENT     #246=(CLabel (CWidget 0 (0 0) 1 2 0 0 #188# -1 100)
COMMENT     (LOGPEN 0 0 0) 1
COMMENT     (LOGFONT 46 17 0 0 700 0 0 0 0 3 2 1 34
COMMENT     "Arial") 1.74233 0.666667 0 "16aaLinker"
COMMENT     "@N" 1 7.10857 -31.3619 0 -10 4.94533 1.04901
COMMENT     #245#)
COMMENT     #247=(CScratch
COMMENT     (CWidget 0 (3 #26# 0) 1 2 0 0 #196# 0 100)
COMMENT     (LOGPEN 0 8 13395507) 10 1 4.06356 1.9
COMMENT     0.082322 1)
COMMENT     #248=(CLabel
COMMENT     (CWidget 0 (0 0) 1 2 0 0 #188# -8355712 100)
COMMENT     (LOGPEN 0 0 0) 1
COMMENT     (LOGFONT 46 17 0 0 700 0 0 0 0 3 2 1 34
COMMENT     "Arial") 1.74233 0.666667 0 "10aa Linker"
COMMENT     "@N" 1 15.3353 -15.681 0 -10 5.22007 1.04901
COMMENT     #247#)) (CObjectList))
COMMENT     #249=(CGroupWidget
COMMENT     (CWidget 25 (7 25 0) 1 2 0 0 Nil -1014 100)
COMMENT     (CObjectList
COMMENT     #250=(CLine
COMMENT     (CWidget 0 (3 #18# 0) 1 2 0 0 #207# 746 100)
COMMENT     (LOGPEN 0 6 32768) 8 0.835356 2.13222 2.33678)
COMMENT     #251=(CLabel (CWidget 0 (0 0) 1 2 0 0 #188# 0 100)
COMMENT     (LOGPEN 0 0 0) 1
COMMENT     (LOGFONT 46 17 0 0 700 0 0 0 0 3 2 1 34
COMMENT     "Arial") 1.74233 0.666667 0 "PolyA Signal 1"
COMMENT     "@N" 1 -16.7227 -6.96932 0 -10 6.344 1.04901
COMMENT     #250#)) (CObjectList))
COMMENT     #252=(CGroupWidget
COMMENT     (CWidget 30 (7 30 0) 1 2 0 0 Nil -1362 100)
COMMENT     (CObjectList
COMMENT     #253=(CWideArrow
COMMENT     (CWideLine
COMMENT     (CWidget 0 (3 #15# 0) 1 2 0 0 #204# 0 100)
COMMENT     (LOGPEN 0 0 0) 1 (LOGBRUSH 0 128 0) 1
COMMENT     6.16169 6.27319 1 0.082322) 0.8 1.8 0)
COMMENT     #254=(CLabel (CWidget 0 (0 0) 1 2 0 0 #188# 0 100)
COMMENT     (LOGPEN 0 0 0) 1
COMMENT     (LOGFONT 46 17 0 0 700 0 0 0 0 3 2 1 34
COMMENT     "Arial") 1.74233 0.666667 0
COMMENT     "CMV immediate/early promoter; CMVd1 starts at -116"
COMMENT     "@N" 1 13.2886 20.908 0 -10 22.9283 1.04901
COMMENT     #253#)
COMMENT     #255=(CPromoterArrow
COMMENT     (CLine
COMMENT     (CWidget 0 (3 #16# 0) 1 2 0 0 #210# 0 100)
COMMENT     (LOGPEN 0 4 128) 6 1.16464 6.06521 6.15248)
COMMENT     0.4 0.082322 1.08464 1.8 1.8 0)
COMMENT     #256=(CLabel
COMMENT     (CWidget 0 (0 0) 1 2 0 0 #188# 47396316 100)
COMMENT     (LOGPEN 0 0 0) 1
COMMENT     (LOGFONT 46 17 0 0 700 0 0 0 0 3 2 1 34
COMMENT     "Arial") 1.74233 0.666667 0
COMMENT     "T7 RNA polymerase" "@N" 1 7.73665 17.4233 0
COMMENT     -10 8.467 1.04901 #255#)
COMMENT     #257=(CPromoterArrow
COMMENT     (CLine
COMMENT     (CWidget 0 (3 #17# 0) 1 2 0 0 #210# 0 100)
COMMENT     (LOGPEN 0 4 128) 6 1.32929 6.0431 6.13036)
COMMENT     0.4 0.082322 1.24929 1.8 1.8 0)
COMMENT     #258=(CLabel
COMMENT     (CWidget 0 (0 0) 1 2 0 0 #188# 540107862 100)
COMMENT     (LOGPEN 0 0 0) 1
COMMENT     (LOGFONT 46 17 0 0 700 0 0 0 0 3 2 1 34
COMMENT     "Arial") 1.74233 0.666667 0
COMMENT     "SP6 RNA polymerase" "@N" 1 13.997 12.1963 0
COMMENT     -10 9.26624 1.04901 #257#)) (CObjectList))
COMMENT     #259=(CGroupWidget
COMMENT     (CWidget 33 (7 33 0) 1 2 0 0 Nil -1990 100)
COMMENT     (CObjectList
COMMENT     #260=(CScratch
COMMENT     (CWidget 0 (3 #20# 0) 1 2 0 0 #196# 51561984
COMMENT     100) (LOGPEN 0 8 13395507) 10 1 0.961987 1.9
COMMENT     0.082322 1)
COMMENT     #261=(CLabel (CWidget 0 (0 0) 1 2 0 0 #188# 0 100)
COMMENT     (LOGPEN 0 0 0) 1
COMMENT     (LOGFONT 46 17 0 0 700 0 0 0 0 3 2 1 34
COMMENT     "Arial") 1.74233 0.666667 0 "Rep Origin 1"
COMMENT     "@N" 1 -15.4217 8.71165 0 -10 5.46983 1.04901
COMMENT     #260#)) (CObjectList))) (CObjectList))
COMMENT     #262=(CGroupWidget (CWidget 11 (8 0) 1 2 0 0 Nil -1153 100)
COMMENT     (CObjectList
COMMENT     #263=(CGroupWidget
COMMENT     (CWidget 1 (10 #5# 0) 1 2 0 0 Nil -2130 100)
COMMENT     (CObjectList
COMMENT     #264=(CScratch
COMMENT     (CWidget 1 (1 #5# 1) 1 2 0 0 #195# 51215984
COMMENT     100) (LOGPEN 0 6 10053171) 8 1 6.15616 1.9
COMMENT     0.082322 1)
COMMENT     #265=(CLabel (CWidget 0 (0 0) 1 2 0 0 #197# -1 100)
COMMENT     (LOGPEN 0 0 153) 1
COMMENT     (LOGFONT 38 14 0 0 400 0 0 0 0 3 2 1 18
COMMENT     "Georgia") 1.74233 0.555556 128
COMMENT     "{\\i Hin}dIII (128)" "@N (@S)" 5 5.53062
COMMENT     19.1656 0 -10 4.32092 0.799245 #264#))
COMMENT     (CObjectList))
COMMENT     #266=(CGroupWidget
COMMENT     (CWidget 1 (10 #8# 0) 1 2 0 0 Nil -176 100)
COMMENT     (CObjectList
COMMENT     #267=(CScratch
COMMENT     (CWidget 1 (1 #8# 1) 1 2 0 0 #195# 0 100)
COMMENT     (LOGPEN 0 6 10053171) 8 1 5.57565 1.9
COMMENT     0.082322 1)
COMMENT     #268=(CLabel
COMMENT     (CWidget 0 (0 0) 1 2 0 0 #197# 540107862 100)
COMMENT     (LOGPEN 0 0 153) 1
COMMENT     (LOGFONT 38 14 0 0 400 0 0 0 0 3 2 1 18
COMMENT     "Georgia") 1.74233 0.555556 128
COMMENT     "{\\i Sma}I (758)" "@N (@S)" 5 17.2666
COMMENT     1.74233 0 -10 3.62158 0.799245 #267#))
COMMENT     (CObjectList))
COMMENT     #269=(CGroupWidget
COMMENT     (CWidget 1 (10 #9# 0) 1 2 0 0 Nil -600 100)
COMMENT     (CObjectList
COMMENT     #270=(CScratch
COMMENT     (CWidget 1 (1 #9# 1) 1 2 0 0 #195# 57779440
COMMENT     100) (LOGPEN 0 6 10053171) 8 1 5.5775 1.9
COMMENT     0.082322 1)
COMMENT     #271=(CLabel
COMMENT     (CWidget 0 (0 0) 1 2 0 0 #197# 36270412 100)
COMMENT     (LOGPEN 0 0 153) 1
COMMENT     (LOGFONT 38 14 0 0 400 0 0 0 0 3 2 1 18
COMMENT     "Georgia") 1.74233 0.555556 128
COMMENT     "{\\i Xma}I (756)" "@N (@S)" 5 16.6147
COMMENT     5.22699 0 -10 3.79641 0.799245 #270#))
COMMENT     (CObjectList))
COMMENT     #272=(CGroupWidget
COMMENT     (CWidget 1 (10 #10# 0) 1 2 0 0 Nil -460 100)
COMMENT     (CObjectList
COMMENT     #273=(CScratch
COMMENT     (CWidget 1 (1 #10# 1) 1 2 0 0 #195# 58489040
COMMENT     100) (LOGPEN 0 6 10053171) 8 1 3.38446 1.9
COMMENT     0.082322 1)
COMMENT     #274=(CLabel (CWidget 0 (0 0) 1 2 0 0 #197# 0 100)
COMMENT     (LOGPEN 0 0 153) 1
COMMENT     (LOGFONT 38 14 0 0 400 0 0 0 0 3 2 1 18
COMMENT     "Georgia") 1.74233 0.555556 128
COMMENT     "{\\i Bsr}GI (3136)" "@N (@S)" 5 7.30691
COMMENT     -29.6196 0 -10 4.04618 0.799245 #273#))
COMMENT     (CObjectList))
COMMENT     #275=(CGroupWidget
COMMENT     (CWidget 1 (10 #11# 0) 1 2 0 0 Nil -251 100)
COMMENT     (CObjectList
COMMENT     #276=(CScratch
COMMENT     (CWidget 1 (1 #11# 1) 1 2 0 0 #195# 0 100)
COMMENT     (LOGPEN 0 6 10053171) 8 1 6.09443 1.9
COMMENT     0.082322 1)
COMMENT     #277=(CLabel
COMMENT     (CWidget 0 (0 0) 1 2 0 0 #197# 540107862 100)
COMMENT     (LOGPEN 0 0 153) 1
COMMENT     (LOGFONT 38 14 0 0 400 0 0 0 0 3 2 1 18
COMMENT     "Georgia") 1.74233 0.555556 128
COMMENT     "{\\i Nhe}I (195)" "@N (@S)" 5 8.63115
COMMENT     13.9386 0 -10 3.44674 0.799245 #276#))
COMMENT     (CObjectList))
COMMENT     #278=(CGroupWidget
COMMENT     (CWidget 1 (10 #12# 0) 1 2 0 0 Nil -112 100)
COMMENT     (CObjectList
COMMENT     #279=(CScratch
COMMENT     (CWidget 1 (1 #12# 1) 1 2 0 0 #195# 0 100)
COMMENT     (LOGPEN 0 6 10053171) 8 1 4.035 1.9 0.082322
COMMENT     1)
COMMENT     #280=(CLabel
COMMENT     (CWidget 0 (0 0) 1 2 0 0 #197# 540107862 100)
COMMENT     (LOGPEN 0 0 153) 1
COMMENT     (LOGFONT 38 14 0 0 400 0 0 0 0 3 2 1 18
COMMENT     "Georgia") 1.74233 0.555556 128
COMMENT     "{\\i Spe}I (2430)" "@N (@S)" 5 14.9955
COMMENT     -17.4233 0 -10 3.79641 0.799245 #279#))
COMMENT     (CObjectList))
COMMENT     #281=(CGroupWidget
COMMENT     (CWidget 1 (10 #13# 0) 1 2 0 0 Nil -1228 100)
COMMENT     (CObjectList
COMMENT     #282=(CScratch
COMMENT     (CWidget 1 (1 #13# 1) 1 2 0 0 #195# 51561936
COMMENT     100) (LOGPEN 0 6 10053171) 8 1 3.3301 1.9
COMMENT     0.082322 1)
COMMENT     #283=(CLabel
COMMENT     (CWidget 0 (0 0) 1 2 0 0 #197# -133918 100)
COMMENT     (LOGPEN 0 0 153) 1
COMMENT     (LOGFONT 38 14 0 0 400 0 0 0 0 3 2 1 18
COMMENT     "Georgia") 1.74233 0.555556 128
COMMENT     "{\\i Xba}I (3195)" "@N (@S)" 5 6.39004
COMMENT     -33.1043 0 -10 3.79641 0.799245 #282#))
COMMENT     (CObjectList))
COMMENT     #284=(CGroupWidget
COMMENT     (CWidget 1 (10 #14# 0) 1 2 0 0 Nil -1577 100)
COMMENT     (CObjectList
COMMENT     #285=(CScratch
COMMENT     (CWidget 1 (1 #14# 1) 1 2 0 0 #195# 51562800
COMMENT     100) (LOGPEN 0 6 10053171) 8 1 2.34784 1.9
COMMENT     0.082322 1)
COMMENT     #286=(CLabel
COMMENT     (CWidget 0 (0 0) 1 2 0 0 #197# 540107862 100)
COMMENT     (LOGPEN 0 0 153) 1
COMMENT     (LOGFONT 38 14 0 0 400 0 0 0 0 3 2 1 18
COMMENT     "Georgia") 1.74233 0.555556 128
COMMENT     "{\\i Not}I (4261)" "@N (@S)" 5 -14.9866
COMMENT     -8.71165 0 -10 3.72148 0.799245 #285#))
COMMENT     (CObjectList))
COMMENT     #287=(CGroupWidget
COMMENT     (CWidget 2 (10 #4# 0) 1 2 0 0 Nil -386 100)
COMMENT     (CObjectList
COMMENT     #288=(CScratch
COMMENT     (CWidget 1 (1 #4# 1) 1 2 0 0 #195# 0 100)
COMMENT     (LOGPEN 0 6 10053171) 8 1 4.06817 1.9
COMMENT     0.082322 1)
COMMENT     #289=(CLabel
COMMENT     (CWidget 0 (0 0) 1 2 0 0 #187# -2235930 100)
COMMENT     (LOGPEN 0 0 13408563) 1
COMMENT     (LOGFONT 38 14 0 0 400 0 0 0 0 3 2 1 18
COMMENT     "Georgia") 1.74233 0.555556 0
COMMENT     "{\\i Eco}RI (2394)" "@N (@S)" 5 15.3868
COMMENT     -13.9386 0 -10 4.32092 0.799245 #288#)
COMMENT     #290=(CScratch
COMMENT     (CWidget 2 (1 #4# 2) 1 2 0 0 #195# 0 100)
COMMENT     (LOGPEN 0 6 10053171) 8 1 2.12669 1.9
COMMENT     0.082322 1)
COMMENT     #291=(CLabel
COMMENT     (CWidget 0 (0 0) 1 2 0 0 #187# -7283713 100)
COMMENT     (LOGPEN 0 0 13408563) 1
COMMENT     (LOGFONT 38 14 0 0 400 0 0 0 0 3 2 1 18
COMMENT     "Georgia") 1.74233 0.555556 0
COMMENT     "{\\i Eco}RI (4501)" "@N (@S)" 5 -16.9283
COMMENT     -5.22699 0 -10 4.24599 0.799245 #290#))
COMMENT     (CObjectList))
COMMENT     #292=(CGroupWidget
COMMENT     (CWidget 2 (10 #6# 0) 1 2 0 0 Nil -734 100)
COMMENT     (CObjectList
COMMENT     #293=(CScratch
COMMENT     (CWidget 1 (1 #6# 1) 1 2 0 0 #195# 0 100)
COMMENT     (LOGPEN 0 6 10053171) 8 1 6.09903 1.9
COMMENT     0.082322 1)
COMMENT     #294=(CLabel
COMMENT     (CWidget 0 (0 0) 1 2 0 0 #187# -9328 100)
COMMENT     (LOGPEN 0 0 13408563) 1
COMMENT     (LOGFONT 38 14 0 0 400 0 0 0 0 3 2 1 18
COMMENT     "Georgia") 1.74233 0.555556 0
COMMENT     "{\\i Nco}I (190)" "@N (@S)" 5 5.71785 15.681
COMMENT     0 -10 3.44674 0.799245 #293#)
COMMENT     #295=(CScratch
COMMENT     (CWidget 2 (1 #6# 2) 1 2 0 0 #195# 0 100)
COMMENT     (LOGPEN 0 6 10053171) 8 1 3.63049 1.9
COMMENT     0.082322 1)
COMMENT     #296=(CLabel (CWidget 0 (0 0) 1 2 0 0 #187# -1 100)
COMMENT     (LOGPEN 0 0 13408563) 1
COMMENT     (LOGFONT 38 14 0 0 400 0 0 0 0 3 2 1 18
COMMENT     "Georgia") 1.74233 0.555556 0
COMMENT     "{\\i Nco}I (2869)" "@N (@S)" 5 10.6379
COMMENT     -26.1349 0 -10 3.97125 0.799245 #295#))
COMMENT     (CObjectList))
COMMENT     #297=(CGroupWidget
COMMENT     (CWidget 3 (10 #3# 0) 1 2 0 0 Nil -1641 100)
COMMENT     (CObjectList
COMMENT     #298=(CScratch
COMMENT     (CWidget 1 (1 #3# 1) 1 2 0 0 #195# 0 100)
COMMENT     (LOGPEN 0 6 10053171) 8 1 5.73967 1.9
COMMENT     0.082322 1)
COMMENT     #299=(CLabel
COMMENT     (CWidget 0 (0 0) 1 2 0 0 #187# -16762224 100)
COMMENT     (LOGPEN 0 0 13408563) 1
COMMENT     (LOGFONT 38 14 0 0 400 0 0 0 0 3 2 1 18
COMMENT     "Georgia") 1.74233 0.555556 0
COMMENT     "{\\i Cla}I (580)" "@N (@S)" 5 13.3968 10.454
COMMENT     0 -10 3.34684 0.799245 #298#)
COMMENT     #300=(CScratch
COMMENT     (CWidget 2 (1 #3# 2) 1 2 0 0 #195# 0 100)
COMMENT     (LOGPEN 0 6 10053171) 8 1 5.12138 1.9
COMMENT     0.082322 1)
COMMENT     #301=(CLabel (CWidget 0 (0 0) 1 2 0 0 #187# -1 100)
COMMENT     (LOGPEN 0 0 13408563) 1
COMMENT     (LOGFONT 38 14 0 0 400 0 0 0 0 3 2 1 18
COMMENT     "Georgia") 1.74233 0.555556 0
COMMENT     "{\\i Cla}I (1251)" "@N (@S)" 5 17.2143
COMMENT     -1.74233 0 -10 3.34684 0.799245 #300#)
COMMENT     #302=(CScratch
COMMENT     (CWidget 3 (1 #3# 3) 1 2 0 0 #195# 0 100)
COMMENT     (LOGPEN 0 6 10053171) 8 1 4.48466 1.9
COMMENT     0.082322 1)
COMMENT     #303=(CLabel (CWidget 0 (0 0) 1 2 0 0 #187# -1 100)
COMMENT     (LOGPEN 0 0 13408563) 1
COMMENT     (LOGFONT 38 14 0 0 400 0 0 0 0 3 2 1 18
COMMENT     "Georgia") 1.74233 0.555556 0
COMMENT     "{\\i Cla}I (1942)" "@N (@S)" 5 17.3922
COMMENT     -10.454 0 -10 3.62158 0.799245 #302#))
COMMENT     (CObjectList))
COMMENT     #304=(CGroupWidget
COMMENT     (CWidget 4 (10 #0# 0) 1 2 0 0 Nil -1502 100)
COMMENT     (CObjectList
COMMENT     #305=(CScratch
COMMENT     (CWidget 1 (1 #0# 1) 1 2 0 0 #195# 58489232
COMMENT     100) (LOGPEN 0 6 10053171) 8 1 5.65029 1.9
COMMENT     0.082322 1)
COMMENT     #306=(CLabel
COMMENT     (CWidget 0 (0 0) 1 2 0 0 #187# -9328 100)
COMMENT     (LOGPEN 0 0 13408563) 1
COMMENT     (LOGFONT 38 14 0 0 400 0 0 0 0 3 2 1 18
COMMENT     "Georgia") 1.74233 0.555556 0
COMMENT     "{\\i Apa}LI (677)" "@N (@S)" 5 16.1303
COMMENT     6.96932 0 -10 3.97125 0.799245 #305#)
COMMENT     #307=(CScratch
COMMENT     (CWidget 2 (1 #0# 2) 1 2 0 0 #195# 0 100)
COMMENT     (LOGPEN 0 6 10053171) 8 1 4.64592 1.9
COMMENT     0.082322 1)
COMMENT     #308=(CLabel
COMMENT     (CWidget 0 (0 0) 1 2 0 0 #187# -7283713 100)
COMMENT     (LOGPEN 0 0 13408563) 1
COMMENT     (LOGFONT 38 14 0 0 400 0 0 0 0 3 2 1 18
COMMENT     "Georgia") 1.74233 0.555556 0
COMMENT     "{\\i Apa}LI (1767)" "@N (@S)" 5 18.1282
COMMENT     -8.71165 0 -10 4.24599 0.799245 #307#)
COMMENT     #309=(CScratch
COMMENT     (CWidget 3 (1 #0# 3) 1 2 0 0 #195# 58488944
COMMENT     100) (LOGPEN 0 6 10053171) 8 1 3.97418 1.9
COMMENT     0.082322 1)
COMMENT     #310=(CLabel (CWidget 0 (0 0) 1 2 0 0 #187# -1 100)
COMMENT     (LOGPEN 0 0 13408563) 1
COMMENT     (LOGFONT 38 14 0 0 400 0 0 0 0 3 2 1 18
COMMENT     "Georgia") 1.74233 0.555556 0
COMMENT     "{\\i Apa}LI (2496)" "@N (@S)" 5 14.8154
COMMENT     -19.1656 0 -10 4.49575 0.799245 #309#)
COMMENT     #311=(CScratch
COMMENT     (CWidget 4 (1 #0# 4) 1 2 0 0 #195# 0 100)
COMMENT     (LOGPEN 0 6 10053171) 8 1 0.725176 1.9
COMMENT     0.082322 1)
COMMENT     #312=(CLabel
COMMENT     (CWidget 0 (0 0) 1 2 0 0 #187# -4011825 100)
COMMENT     (LOGPEN 0 0 13408563) 1
COMMENT     (LOGFONT 38 14 0 0 400 0 0 0 0 3 2 1 18
COMMENT     "Georgia") 1.74233 0.555556 0
COMMENT     "{\\i Apa}LI (6022)" "@N (@S)" 5 -14.0764
COMMENT     10.454 0 -10 4.42082 0.799245 #311#))
COMMENT     (CObjectList))
COMMENT     #313=(CGroupWidget
COMMENT     (CWidget 4 (10 #2# 0) 1 2 0 0 Nil -2269 100)
COMMENT     (CObjectList
COMMENT     #314=(CScratch
COMMENT     (CWidget 1 (1 #2# 1) 1 2 0 0 #195# 0 100)
COMMENT     (LOGPEN 0 6 10053171) 8 1 5.7065 1.9 0.082322
COMMENT     1)
COMMENT     #315=(CLabel
COMMENT     (CWidget 0 (0 0) 1 2 0 0 #187# -7313862 100)
COMMENT     (LOGPEN 0 0 13408563) 1
COMMENT     (LOGFONT 38 14 0 0 400 0 0 0 0 3 2 1 18
COMMENT     "Georgia") 1.74233 0.555556 0
COMMENT     "{\\i Bam}HI (616)" "@N (@S)" 5 15.2044
COMMENT     8.71165 0 -10 4.32092 0.799245 #314#)
COMMENT     #316=(CScratch
COMMENT     (CWidget 2 (1 #2# 2) 1 2 0 0 #195# 0 100)
COMMENT     (LOGPEN 0 6 10053171) 8 1 2.95507 1.9
COMMENT     0.082322 1)
COMMENT     #317=(CLabel (CWidget 0 (0 0) 1 2 0 0 #187# -1 100)
COMMENT     (LOGPEN 0 0 13408563) 1
COMMENT     (LOGFONT 38 14 0 0 400 0 0 0 0 3 2 1 18
COMMENT     "Georgia") 1.74233 0.555556 0
COMMENT     "{\\i Bam}HI (3602)" "@N (@S)" 5 -6.43256
COMMENT     -15.681 0 -10 4.77049 0.799245 #316#)
COMMENT     #318=(CScratch
COMMENT     (CWidget 3 (1 #2# 3) 1 2 0 0 #195# 0 100)
COMMENT     (LOGPEN 0 6 10053171) 8 1 2.75419 1.9
COMMENT     0.082322 1)
COMMENT     #319=(CLabel (CWidget 0 (0 0) 1 2 0 0 #187# -1 100)
COMMENT     (LOGPEN 0 0 13408563) 1
COMMENT     (LOGFONT 38 14 0 0 400 0 0 0 0 3 2 1 18
COMMENT     "Georgia") 1.74233 0.555556 0
COMMENT     "{\\i Bam}HI (3820)" "@N (@S)" 5 -12.3244
COMMENT     -12.1963 0 -10 4.77049 0.799245 #318#)
COMMENT     #320=(CScratch
COMMENT     (CWidget 4 (1 #2# 4) 1 2 0 0 #195# 0 100)
COMMENT     (LOGPEN 0 6 10053171) 8 1 2.11748 1.9
COMMENT     0.082322 1)
COMMENT     #321=(CLabel
COMMENT     (CWidget 0 (0 0) 1 2 0 0 #187# -4144960 100)
COMMENT     (LOGPEN 0 0 13408563) 1
COMMENT     (LOGFONT 38 14 0 0 400 0 0 0 0 3 2 1 18
COMMENT     "Georgia") 1.74233 0.555556 0
COMMENT     "{\\i Bam}HI (4511)" "@N (@S)" 5 -17.5029
COMMENT     -3.48466 0 -10 4.49575 0.799245 #320#))
COMMENT     (CObjectList))
COMMENT     #322=(CGroupWidget
COMMENT     (CWidget 5 (10 #1# 0) 1 2 0 0 Nil -1293 100)
COMMENT     (CObjectList
COMMENT     #323=(CScratch
COMMENT     (CWidget 1 (1 #1# 1) 1 2 0 0 #195# 0 100)
COMMENT     (LOGPEN 0 6 10053171) 8 1 5.5775 1.9 0.082322
COMMENT     1)
COMMENT     #324=(CLabel
COMMENT     (CWidget 0 (0 0) 1 2 0 0 #187# -12949834 100)
COMMENT     (LOGPEN 0 0 13408563) 1
COMMENT     (LOGFONT 38 14 0 0 400 0 0 0 0 3 2 1 18
COMMENT     "Georgia") 1.74233 0.555556 0
COMMENT     "{\\i Ava}I (756)" "@N (@S)" 5 16.9802
COMMENT     3.48466 0 -10 3.44674 0.799245 #323#)
COMMENT     #325=(CScratch
COMMENT     (CWidget 2 (1 #1# 2) 1 2 0 0 #195# 0 100)
COMMENT     (LOGPEN 0 6 10053171) 8 1 4.88365 1.9
COMMENT     0.082322 1)
COMMENT     #326=(CLabel
COMMENT     (CWidget 0 (0 0) 1 2 0 0 #187# -16777158 100)
COMMENT     (LOGPEN 0 0 13408563) 1
COMMENT     (LOGFONT 38 14 0 0 400 0 0 0 0 3 2 1 18
COMMENT     "Georgia") 1.74233 0.555556 0
COMMENT     "{\\i Ava}I (1509)" "@N (@S)" 5 17.5524
COMMENT     -6.96932 0 -10 3.79641 0.799245 #325#)
COMMENT     #327=(CScratch
COMMENT     (CWidget 3 (1 #1# 3) 1 2 0 0 #195# 0 100)
COMMENT     (LOGPEN 0 6 10053171) 8 1 4.09397 1.9
COMMENT     0.082322 1)
COMMENT     #328=(CLabel
COMMENT     (CWidget 0 (0 0) 1 2 0 0 #187# -12961136 100)
COMMENT     (LOGPEN 0 0 13408563) 1
COMMENT     (LOGFONT 38 14 0 0 400 0 0 0 0 3 2 1 18
COMMENT     "Georgia") 1.74233 0.555556 0
COMMENT     "{\\i Ava}I (2366)" "@N (@S)" 5 15.3208
COMMENT     -12.1963 0 -10 3.87134 0.799245 #327#)
COMMENT     #329=(CScratch
COMMENT     (CWidget 4 (1 #1# 4) 1 2 0 0 #195# 0 100)
COMMENT     (LOGPEN 0 6 10053171) 8 1 3.77515 1.9
COMMENT     0.082322 1)
COMMENT     #330=(CLabel (CWidget 0 (0 0) 1 2 0 0 #187# -1 100)
COMMENT     (LOGPEN 0 0 13408563) 1
COMMENT     (LOGFONT 38 14 0 0 400 0 0 0 0 3 2 1 18
COMMENT     "Georgia") 1.74233 0.555556 0
COMMENT     "{\\i Ava}I (2712)" "@N (@S)" 5 12.4045
COMMENT     -20.908 0 -10 3.62158 0.799245 #329#)
COMMENT     #331=(CScratch
COMMENT     (CWidget 5 (1 #1# 5) 1 2 0 0 #195# 0 100)
COMMENT     (LOGPEN 0 6 10053171) 8 1 3.59824 1.9
COMMENT     0.082322 1)
COMMENT     #332=(CLabel
COMMENT     (CWidget 0 (0 0) 1 2 0 0 #187# -9328 100)
COMMENT     (LOGPEN 0 0 13408563) 1
COMMENT     (LOGFONT 38 14 0 0 400 0 0 0 0 3 2 1 18
COMMENT     "Georgia") 1.74233 0.555556 0
COMMENT     "{\\i Ava}I (2904)" "@N (@S)" 5 10.2855
COMMENT     -27.8773 0 -10 3.97125 0.799245 #331#))
COMMENT     (CObjectList))
COMMENT     #333=(CGroupWidget
COMMENT     (CWidget 7 (10 #7# 0) 1 2 0 0 Nil -874 100)
COMMENT     (CObjectList
COMMENT     #334=(CScratch
COMMENT     (CWidget 1 (1 #7# 1) 1 2 0 0 #195# 0 100)
COMMENT     (LOGPEN 0 6 10053171) 8 1 5.38584 1.9
COMMENT     0.082322 1)
COMMENT     #335=(CLabel
COMMENT     (CWidget 0 (0 0) 1 2 0 0 #187# 540107862 100)
COMMENT     (LOGPEN 0 0 13408563) 1
COMMENT     (LOGFONT 38 14 0 0 400 0 0 0 0 3 2 1 18
COMMENT     "Georgia") 1.74233 0.555556 0
COMMENT     "{\\i Pst}I (964)" "@N (@S)" 5 17.0815 0 0
COMMENT     -10 3.37181 0.799245 #334#)
COMMENT     #336=(CScratch
COMMENT     (CWidget 2 (1 #7# 2) 1 2 0 0 #195# 0 100)
COMMENT     (LOGPEN 0 6 10053171) 8 1 5.11217 1.9
COMMENT     0.082322 1)
COMMENT     #337=(CLabel (CWidget 0 (0 0) 1 2 0 0 #187# 0 100)
COMMENT     (LOGPEN 0 0 13408563) 1
COMMENT     (LOGFONT 38 14 0 0 400 0 0 0 0 3 2 1 18
COMMENT     "Georgia") 1.74233 0.555556 0
COMMENT     "{\\i Pst}I (1261)" "@N (@S)" 5 16.9192
COMMENT     -3.48466 0 -10 3.37181 0.799245 #336#)
COMMENT     #338=(CScratch
COMMENT     (CWidget 3 (1 #7# 3) 1 2 0 0 #195# 58489520
COMMENT     100) (LOGPEN 0 6 10053171) 8 1 3.70236 1.9
COMMENT     0.082322 1)
COMMENT     #339=(CLabel
COMMENT     (CWidget 0 (0 0) 1 2 0 0 #187# 540107862 100)
COMMENT     (LOGPEN 0 0 13408563) 1
COMMENT     (LOGFONT 38 14 0 0 400 0 0 0 0 3 2 1 18
COMMENT     "Georgia") 1.74233 0.555556 0
COMMENT     "{\\i Pst}I (2791)" "@N (@S)" 5 11.3659
COMMENT     -24.3926 0 -10 3.44674 0.799245 #338#)
COMMENT     #340=(CScratch
COMMENT     (CWidget 4 (1 #7# 4) 1 2 0 0 #195# 52286944
COMMENT     100) (LOGPEN 0 6 10053171) 8 1 3.24624 1.9
COMMENT     0.082322 1)
COMMENT     #341=(CLabel
COMMENT     (CWidget 0 (0 0) 1 2 0 0 #187# 540107862 100)
COMMENT     (LOGPEN 0 0 13408563) 1
COMMENT     (LOGFONT 38 14 0 0 400 0 0 0 0 3 2 1 18
COMMENT     "Georgia") 1.74233 0.555556 0
COMMENT     "{\\i Pst}I (3286)" "@N (@S)" 5 4.99339
COMMENT     -34.8466 0 -10 3.62158 0.799245 #340#)
COMMENT     #342=(CScratch
COMMENT     (CWidget 5 (1 #7# 5) 1 2 0 0 #195# 0 100)
COMMENT     (LOGPEN 0 6 10053171) 8 1 3.03431 1.9
COMMENT     0.082322 1)
COMMENT     #343=(CLabel
COMMENT     (CWidget 0 (0 0) 1 2 0 0 #187# 540107862 100)
COMMENT     (LOGPEN 0 0 13408563) 1
COMMENT     (LOGFONT 38 14 0 0 400 0 0 0 0 3 2 1 18
COMMENT     "Georgia") 1.74233 0.555556 0
COMMENT     "{\\i Pst}I (3516)" "@N (@S)" 5 -4.68672
COMMENT     -17.4233 0 -10 3.44674 0.799245 #342#)
COMMENT     #344=(CScratch
COMMENT     (CWidget 6 (1 #7# 6) 1 2 0 0 #195# 0 100)
COMMENT     (LOGPEN 0 6 10053171) 8 1 2.54134 1.9
COMMENT     0.082322 1)
COMMENT     #345=(CLabel
COMMENT     (CWidget 0 (0 0) 1 2 0 0 #187# 359 100)
COMMENT     (LOGPEN 0 0 13408563) 1
COMMENT     (LOGFONT 38 14 0 0 400 0 0 0 0 3 2 1 18
COMMENT     "Georgia") 1.74233 0.555556 0
COMMENT     "{\\i Pst}I (4051)" "@N (@S)" 5 -13.5798
COMMENT     -10.454 0 -10 3.54665 0.799245 #344#)
COMMENT     #346=(CScratch
COMMENT     (CWidget 7 (1 #7# 7) 1 2 0 0 #195# 0 100)
COMMENT     (LOGPEN 0 6 10053171) 8 1 1.68163 1.9
COMMENT     0.082322 1)
COMMENT     #347=(CLabel
COMMENT     (CWidget 0 (0 0) 1 2 0 0 #187# 540107862 100)
COMMENT     (LOGPEN 0 0 13408563) 1
COMMENT     (LOGFONT 38 14 0 0 400 0 0 0 0 3 2 1 18
COMMENT     "Georgia") 1.74233 0.555556 0
COMMENT     "{\\i Pst}I (4984)" "@N (@S)" 5 -17.2486
COMMENT     -1.74233 0 -10 3.79641 0.799245 #346#))
COMMENT     (CObjectList))) (CObjectList))
COMMENT     #348=(CGroupWidget (CWidget 14 (16 0) 1 2 0 0 Nil -1856 100)
COMMENT     (CObjectList) (CObjectList))
COMMENT     #349=(CGroupWidget (CWidget 12 (0 0) 1 2 0 0 Nil -2204 100)
COMMENT     (CObjectList) (CObjectList))) (CObjectList)))
COMMENT     (CSeqView 10 10 (CObjectList) (CObList) 1 (CObList)) (CObList)
            2082602632
COMMENT     (CStringList) 33178 85929368 (CObList)))
FEATURES             Location/Qualifiers
     promoter        1..121
                     /vntifkey="30"
                     /label=CMV\immediate/early\promoter;\CMVd1\starts\at\-116
                     /note="CMV immediate/early promoter; CMVd1 starts at -116"
     promoter        132..151
                     /vntifkey="30"
                     /label=T7\RNA\polymerase
                     /note="T7 RNA polymerase"
     promoter        156..175
                     /vntifkey="30"
                     /label=SP6\RNA\polymerase
                     /note="SP6 RNA polymerase"
     polyA_signal    4273..4494
                     /vntifkey="25"
                     /label=PolyA_Signal_1
                     /note="SV40 late polyadenylation signal"
     gene            4802..5596
                     /gene="kanR"
                     /vntifkey="60"
     CDS             4802..5596
                     /gene="kanR"
                     /codon_start=1
                     /transl_table=11
                     /product="kanamycin resistance protein"
                     /protein_id="ABY48992.1"
                     /db_xref="GI:163943737"
                     /vntifkey="4"
                     /label=kanR
     rep_origin      5765..5801
                     /vntifkey="33"
                     /label=Rep_Origin_1
                     /note="ColE1-derived origin of replication"
     misc_feature    6472..6757
                     /vntifkey="21"
                     /label=Misc_Feature_4
                     /note="Cer region"
     misc_feature    200..2392
                     /vntifkey="21"
                     /label=BphP1
     misc_feature    2435..3142
                     /vntifkey="21"
                     /label=mCherry
     misc_feature    3200..4258
                     /vntifkey="21"
                     /label=Intersect\DHPH
     misc_feature    3143..3193
                     /vntifkey="21"
                     /label=16aaLinker
     misc_feature    2399..2428
                     /vntifkey="21"
                     /label=10aa\Linker
BASE COUNT  1472 a 1924 c 2004 g 1408 t
ORIGIN
        1 ccaaaatcaa cgggactttc caaaatgtcg taataacccc gccccgttga cgcaaatggg
       61 cggtaggcgt gtacggtggg aggtctatat aagcagagct ggtttagtga accgtcagat
      121 cactagaagc ttaatacgac tcactatagg gtacgattta ggtgacacta tagaataagg
      181 agcgatcgcc atggctagcg tggcaggtca tgcctctggc agccccgcat tcgggaccgc
      241 cgatctttcg aattgcgaac gtgaagagat ccacctcgcc ggctcgatcc agccgcatgg
      301 cgcgcttctg gtcgtcagcg agccggatca tcgcatcatc caggccagcg ccaacgccgc
      361 ggaatttctg aatctcggaa gcgtgctcgg cgttccgctc gccgagatcg acggcgatct
      421 gttgatcaag atcctgccgc atctcgatcc caccgccgaa ggcatgccgg tcgcggtgcg
      481 ctgccggatc ggcaatccct ccacggagta cgacggtctg atgcatcggc ctccggaagg
      541 cgggctgatc atcgagctcg aacgtgccgg cccgccgatc gatctgtccg gcacgctggc
      601 gccggcgctg gagcggatcc gcacggcggg ctcgctgcgc gcgctgtgcg atgacaccgc
      661 gctgctgttt cagcagtgca ccggctacga ccgggtgatg gtgtatcgct tcgacgagca
      721 gggccacggc gaagtgttct ccgagcgcca cgtgcccggg ctcgaatcct atttcggcaa
      781 ccgctatccg tcgtcggaca ttccgcagat ggcgcggcgg ctgtacgagc ggcagcgcgt
      841 ccgcgtgctg gtcgacgtca gctatcagcc ggtgccgctg gagccgcggc tgtcgccgct
      901 gaccgggcgc gatctcgaca tgtcgggctg cttcctgcgc tcgatgtcgc cgatccatct
      961 gcagtacctg aagaacatgg gcgtgcgcgc caccctggtg gtgtcgctgg tggtcggcgg
     1021 caagctgtgg ggcctggttg cctgtcatca ttatctgccg cgcttcatgc atttcgagct
     1081 gcgggcgatc tgcgaactgc tcgccgaagc gatcgcgacg cggatcaccg cgcttgagag
     1141 cttcgcgcag agccagtcgg agctgttcgt gcagcggctc gaacagcgca tgatcgaagc
     1201 gattacccgt gaaggcgatt ggcgcgcagc gattttcgac accagccaat cgatcctgca
     1261 gccgctgcac gccgccggtt gcgcgctggt gtacgaagac cagatcagga ccatcggcga
     1321 cgtgccttcc acgcaggatg tgcgcgagat cgccgggtgg ctcgatcgcc agccgcgcgc
     1381 ggcggtgacc tcgaccgcgt cgctcggtct cgacgtgccg gagctcgcgc atctgacgcg
     1441 gatggcgagc ggcgtggtcg cggcgccgat ttcggatcat cgcggcgagt ttctgatgtg
     1501 gttccgcccc gagcgcgtcc acaccgttac ctggggcggc gatccgaaga agccgttcac
     1561 gatgggcgat acaccggcgg atctgtcgcc gcggcgctcc ttcgccaaat ggcatcaggt
     1621 tgtcgaaggc acgtccgatc cgtggacggc cgccgatctc gccgcggctc gcaccatcgg
     1681 tcagaccgtc gccgacatcg tgctgcaatt ccgcgcggtg cggacactga tcgcccgcga
     1741 acagtacgaa cagttttcgt cccaggtgca cgcttcgatg cagccggtgc tgatcaccga
     1801 cgccgaaggc cgcatcctgc tgatgaacga ctcgttccgc gacatgttgc cggcgggttc
     1861 gccatccgcc gtccatctcg acgatctcgc cgggttcttc gtcgaatcga acgatttcct
     1921 gcgcaacgtc gccgaactga tcgatcacgg ccgcgggtgg cgcggcgaag ttctgctgcg
     1981 cggcgcaggc aaccgcccgt tgccgctggc agtgcgcgcc gatccggtga cgcgcacgga
     2041 ggaccagtcg ctcggcttcg tgctgatctt cagcgacgct accgatcgtc gcaccgcaga
     2101 tgccgcacgc acgcgtttcc aggaaggcat tcttgccagc gcacgtcccg gcgtgcggct
     2161 cgactccaag tccgacctgt tgcacgagaa gctgctgtcc gcgctggtcg agaacgcgca
     2221 gcttgccgca ttggaaatca cttacggcgt cgagaccgga cgcatcgccg agctgctcga
     2281 aggcgtccgc cagtcgatgc tgcgcaccgc cgaagtgctc ggccatctgg tgcagcacgc
     2341 ggcgcgcacg gccggcagcg acagctcgag caatggctcg cagaacaaga aggaattcga
     2401 tagtgctggt agtgctggta gtgctggtac tagtatggtg agcaagggcg aggaggataa
     2461 catggccatc atcaaggagt tcatgcgctt caaggtgcac atggagggct ccgtgaacgg
     2521 ccacgagttc gagatcgagg gcgagggcga gggccgcccc tacgagggca cccagaccgc
     2581 caagctgaag gtgaccaagg gtggccccct gcccttcgcc tgggacatcc tgtcccctca
     2641 gttcatgtac ggctccaagg cctacgtgaa gcaccccgcc gacatccccg actacttgaa
     2701 gctgtccttc cccgagggct tcaagtggga gcgcgtgatg aacttcgagg acggcggcgt
     2761 ggtgaccgtg acccaggact cctccctgca ggacggcgag ttcatctaca aggtgaagct
     2821 gcgcggcacc aacttcccct ccgacggccc cgtaatgcag aagaagacca tgggctggga
     2881 ggcctcctcc gagcggatgt accccgagga cggcgccctg aagggcgaga tcaagcagag
     2941 gctgaagctg aaggacggcg gccactacga cgctgaggtc aagaccacct acaaggccaa
     3001 gaagcccgtg cagctgcccg gcgcctacaa cgtcaacatc aagttggaca tcacctccca
     3061 caacgaggac tacaccatcg tggaacagta cgaacgcgcc gagggccgcc actccaccgg
     3121 cggcatggac gagctgtaca agagtgctgg tgggtccgcc ggcgggagtg ctggcggtag
     3181 tgccggcggt agttctagag atatgttgac cccaactgaa agaaagcgac aaggatacat
     3241 ccacgagctc attgtcaccg aggagaacta tgtgaatgac ctgcagctgg tcacagagat
     3301 ttttcaaaaa cccctgatgg agtctgagct gctgacagaa aaagaggttg ctatgatttt
     3361 tgtgaactgg aaggagctga ttatgtgtaa tatcaaacta ctaaaagcgc tgagagtccg
     3421 caagaagatg tccggggaga agatgcctgt gaagatgatt ggagacatcc tgagcgcaca
     3481 gctgccgcac atgcagccct acatccgctt ctgcagccgc cagctcaacg gggctgccct
     3541 gatccagcag aagacggacg aggccccaga cttcaaggag ttcgtcaaaa gattggcaat
     3601 ggatcctcgg tgtaaaggga tgccactctc tagttttata ctgaagccta tgcaacgggt
     3661 aacaagatac ccactgatca ttaaaaatat cctggaaaac acccctgaaa accacccgga
     3721 ccacagccac ttgaagcacg ccctggagaa ggcggaagag ctctgttccc aggtgaacga
     3781 aggggtgcgg gagaaggaga actctgaccg gctggagtgg atccaggccc acgtgcagtg
     3841 tgaaggcctg tctgagcaac ttgtgttcaa ttcagtgacc aattgcttgg ggccgcgcaa
     3901 atttctgcac agtgggaagc tctacaaggc caagagcaac aaggagctgt atggcttcct
     3961 tttcaacgac ttcctcctgc tgactcagat cacgaagcct ttggggtctt ctggcaccga
     4021 caaagtcttc agccccaaat caaacctgca gtataaaatg tataaaacac ctattttcct
     4081 aaatgaggtt ctagtaaaat tacccaccga cccttctgga gacgagccca tcttccacat
     4141 ctcccacatt gaccgcgtct atactctccg agcagaaagc ataaatgaaa ggactgcctg
     4201 ggtgcagaaa atcaaagctg cttctgaact ctacatagag actgagaaaa agaagtaagc
     4261 ggccgcttcg agcagacatg ataagataca ttgatgagtt tggacaaacc acaactagaa
     4321 tgcagtgaaa aaaatgcttt atttgtgaaa tttgtgatgc tattgcttta tttgtaacca
     4381 ttataagctg caataaacaa gttaacaaca acaattgcat tcattttatg tttcaggttc
     4441 agggggagat gtgggaggtt tttttaagca agtaaaacct ctacaaatgt ggtaaaatcg
     4501 aattctaatg gatcctcttt gcgcttgcgt tttcccttgt ccagatagcc cagtagctga
     4561 cattcatccg gggtcagcac cgtttctgcg gactggcttt ctacgtgttc cgcttccttt
     4621 agcagccctt gcgccctgag tgcttgcggc agcgtgagct tcaaaagaat tgccagctgg
     4681 ggcgccctct ggtaaggttg ggaagccctg caaagtaaac tggatggctt tcttgccgcc
     4741 aaggatctga tggcgcaggg gatcaagatc tgatcaagag acaggatgac ggtcgtttcg
     4801 catgcttgaa caagatggat tgcacgcagg ttctccggcc gcttgggtgg agaggctatt
     4861 cggctatgac tgggcacaac agacaatcgg ctgctctgat gccgccgtgt tccggctgtc
     4921 agcgcagggg cgcccggttc tttttgtcaa gaccgacctg tccggtgccc tgaatgaact
     4981 gcaggacgag gcagcgcggc tatcgtggct ggccacgacg ggcgttcctt gcgcagctgt
     5041 gctcgacgtt gtcactgaag cgggaaggga ctggctgcta ttgggcgaag tgccggggca
     5101 ggatctcctg tcatctcacc ttgctcctgc cgagaaagta tccatcatgg ctgatgcaat
     5161 gcggcggctg catacgcttg atccggctac ctgcccattc gaccaccaag cgaaacatcg
     5221 catcgagcga gcacgcactc ggatggaagc cggtcttgtc gatcaggatg atctggacga
     5281 agagcatcag gggctcgcgc cagccgaact gttcgccagg ctcaaggcgc gtatgccgga
     5341 tggtgaggat ctcgtcgtga ctcatggcga tgcctgcttg ccgaatatca tggtggaaaa
     5401 tggccgcttt tctggattca tcgactgtgg ccggctgggt gtggcggacc gctatcagga
     5461 catagcgttg gctacccgtg atattgctga agagcttggc ggcgaatggg ctgaccgctt
     5521 cctcgtgctt tacggtatcg ccgctcccga ttcgcagcgc atcgccttct atcgccttct
     5581 tgacgagttc ttctgagcgg gactctgggg ttcgaaatga ccgaccaagc gacgcccaac
     5641 cggtatcagc tcactcaaag gcggtaatac ggttatccac agaatcaggg gataacgcag
     5701 gaaagaacat gtgagcaaaa ggccagcaaa aggccaggaa ccgtaaaaag gccgcgttgc
     5761 tggcgttttt ccataggctc cgcccccctg acgagcatca caaaaatcga cgctcaagtc
     5821 agaggtggcg aaacccgaca ggactataaa gataccaggc gtttccccct ggaagctccc
     5881 tcgtgcgctc tcctgttccg accctgccgc ttaccggata cctgtccgcc tttctccctt
     5941 cgggaagcgt ggcgctttct catagctcac gctgtaggta tctcagttcg gtgtaggtcg
     6001 ttcgctccaa gctgggctgt gtgcacgaac cccccgttca gcccgaccgc tgcgccttat
     6061 ccggtaacta tcgtcttgag tccaacccgg taagacacga cttatcgcca ctggcagcag
     6121 ccactggtaa caggattagc agagcgaggt atgtaggcgg tgctacagag ttcttgaagt
     6181 ggtggcctaa ctacggctac actagaagga cagtatttgg tatctgcgct ctgctgaagc
     6241 cagttacctt cggaaaaaga gttggtagct cttgatccgg caaacaaacc accgctggta
     6301 gcggtggttt ttttgtttgc aagcagcaga ttacgcgcag aaaaaaagga tttcaagaag
     6361 atcctttgat cttttctacg gggtctgacg ctcagtggaa cgaaaactca cgttaaggga
     6421 ttttggtcat gagattatca aaaaggatct tcacctagat ccttttatag tccggaaata
     6481 caggaacgca cgctggatgg cccttcgctg ggatggtgaa accatgaaaa atggcagctt
     6541 cagtggatta agtgggggta atgtggcctg taccctctgg ttgcataggt attcatacgg
     6601 ttaaaattta tcaggcgcga ttgcggcagt ttttcgggtg gtttgttgcc atttttacct
     6661 gtctgctgcc gtgatcgcgc tgaacgcgtt ttagcggtgc gtacaattaa gggattatgg
     6721 taaatccact tactgtctgc cctcgtagcc atcgagataa accgcagtac tccggccacg
     6781 atgcgtccgg cgtagaggat cgagatct
//
