>Addgene plasmid #79839 | pKA-144 | depositor full sequence | sequence record 155710 | pKA-144 sequence 6808 bps
CCAAAATCAACGGGACTTTCCAAAATGTCGTAATAACCCCGCCCCGTTGACGCAAATGGGCGGTAGGCGT
GTACGGTGGGAGGTCTATATAAGCAGAGCTGGTTTAGTGAACCGTCAGATCACTAGAAGCTTAATACGAC
TCACTATAGGGTACGATTTAGGTGACACTATAGAATAAGGAGCGATCGCCATGGCTAGCGTGGCAGGTCA
TGCCTCTGGCAGCCCCGCATTCGGGACCGCCGATCTTTCGAATTGCGAACGTGAAGAGATCCACCTCGCC
GGCTCGATCCAGCCGCATGGCGCGCTTCTGGTCGTCAGCGAGCCGGATCATCGCATCATCCAGGCCAGCG
CCAACGCCGCGGAATTTCTGAATCTCGGAAGCGTGCTCGGCGTTCCGCTCGCCGAGATCGACGGCGATCT
GTTGATCAAGATCCTGCCGCATCTCGATCCCACCGCCGAAGGCATGCCGGTCGCGGTGCGCTGCCGGATC
GGCAATCCCTCCACGGAGTACGACGGTCTGATGCATCGGCCTCCGGAAGGCGGGCTGATCATCGAGCTCG
AACGTGCCGGCCCGCCGATCGATCTGTCCGGCACGCTGGCGCCGGCGCTGGAGCGGATCCGCACGGCGGG
CTCGCTGCGCGCGCTGTGCGATGACACCGCGCTGCTGTTTCAGCAGTGCACCGGCTACGACCGGGTGATG
GTGTATCGCTTCGACGAGCAGGGCCACGGCGAAGTGTTCTCCGAGCGCCACGTGCCCGGGCTCGAATCCT
ATTTCGGCAACCGCTATCCGTCGTCGGACATTCCGCAGATGGCGCGGCGGCTGTACGAGCGGCAGCGCGT
CCGCGTGCTGGTCGACGTCAGCTATCAGCCGGTGCCGCTGGAGCCGCGGCTGTCGCCGCTGACCGGGCGC
GATCTCGACATGTCGGGCTGCTTCCTGCGCTCGATGTCGCCGATCCATCTGCAGTACCTGAAGAACATGG
GCGTGCGCGCCACCCTGGTGGTGTCGCTGGTGGTCGGCGGCAAGCTGTGGGGCCTGGTTGCCTGTCATCA
TTATCTGCCGCGCTTCATGCATTTCGAGCTGCGGGCGATCTGCGAACTGCTCGCCGAAGCGATCGCGACG
CGGATCACCGCGCTTGAGAGCTTCGCGCAGAGCCAGTCGGAGCTGTTCGTGCAGCGGCTCGAACAGCGCA
TGATCGAAGCGATTACCCGTGAAGGCGATTGGCGCGCAGCGATTTTCGACACCAGCCAATCGATCCTGCA
GCCGCTGCACGCCGCCGGTTGCGCGCTGGTGTACGAAGACCAGATCAGGACCATCGGCGACGTGCCTTCC
ACGCAGGATGTGCGCGAGATCGCCGGGTGGCTCGATCGCCAGCCGCGCGCGGCGGTGACCTCGACCGCGT
CGCTCGGTCTCGACGTGCCGGAGCTCGCGCATCTGACGCGGATGGCGAGCGGCGTGGTCGCGGCGCCGAT
TTCGGATCATCGCGGCGAGTTTCTGATGTGGTTCCGCCCCGAGCGCGTCCACACCGTTACCTGGGGCGGC
GATCCGAAGAAGCCGTTCACGATGGGCGATACACCGGCGGATCTGTCGCCGCGGCGCTCCTTCGCCAAAT
GGCATCAGGTTGTCGAAGGCACGTCCGATCCGTGGACGGCCGCCGATCTCGCCGCGGCTCGCACCATCGG
TCAGACCGTCGCCGACATCGTGCTGCAATTCCGCGCGGTGCGGACACTGATCGCCCGCGAACAGTACGAA
CAGTTTTCGTCCCAGGTGCACGCTTCGATGCAGCCGGTGCTGATCACCGACGCCGAAGGCCGCATCCTGC
TGATGAACGACTCGTTCCGCGACATGTTGCCGGCGGGGTCGCCATCCGCCGTCCATCTCGACGATCTCGC
CGGGTTCTTCGTCGAATCGAACGATTTCCTGCGCAACGTCGCCGAACTGATCGATCACGGCCGCGGGTGG
CGCGGCGAAGTTCTGCTGCGCGGCGCAGGTAATCGCCCGTTGCCGCTGGCAGTGCGCGCCGATCCGGTGA
CGCGCACGGAGGACCAGTCGCTCGGCTTCGTGCTGATCTTCAGCGACGCTACCGATCGTCGCACCGCAGA
TGCCGCACGCACGCGTTTCCAGGAAGGCATTCTTGCCAGCGCACGTCCCGGCGTGCGGCTCGACTCCAAG
TCCGACCTCTTGCACGAGAAGCTGCTGTCCGCGCTGGTCGAGAACGCGCAGCTTGCCGCATTGGAAATTA
CTTACGGCGTCGAGACCGGACGCATCGCCGAGCTGCTCGAAGGCGTTCGCCAGTCGATGCTGCGCACCGC
CGAAGTGCTCGGCCATCTGGTGCAGCACGCGGCGCGCACGGCCGGCAGCGACAGCTCGAGCAATGGCTCG
CAGAACAAGAAGGAATTCGATAGTGCTGGTAGTGCTGGTAGTGCTGGTACTAGTATGGTGAGCAAGGGCG
AGGAGGATAACATGGCCATCATCAAGGAGTTCATGCGCTTCAAGGTGCACATGGAGGGCTCCGTGAACGG
CCACGAGTTCGAGATCGAGGGCGAGGGCGAGGGCCGCCCCTACGAGGGCACCCAGACCGCCAAGCTGAAG
GTGACCAAGGGTGGCCCCCTGCCCTTCGCCTGGGACATCCTGTCCCCTCAGTTCATGTACGGCTCCAAGG
CCTACGTGAAGCACCCCGCCGACATCCCCGACTACTTGAAGCTGTCCTTCCCCGAGGGCTTCAAGTGGGA
GCGCGTGATGAACTTCGAGGACGGCGGCGTGGTGACCGTGACCCAGGACTCCTCCCTGCAGGACGGCGAG
TTCATCTACAAGGTGAAGCTGCGCGGCACCAACTTCCCCTCCGACGGCCCCGTAATGCAGAAGAAGACCA
TGGGCTGGGAGGCCTCCTCCGAGCGGATGTACCCCGAGGACGGCGCCCTGAAGGGCGAGATCAAGCAGAG
GCTGAAGCTGAAGGACGGCGGCCACTACGACGCTGAGGTCAAGACCACCTACAAGGCCAAGAAGCCCGTG
CAGCTGCCCGGCGCCTACAACGTCAACATCAAGTTGGACATCACCTCCCACAACGAGGACTACACCATCG
TGGAACAGTACGAACGCGCCGAGGGCCGCCACTCCACCGGCGGCATGGACGAGCTGTACAAGAGTGCTGG
TGGGTCCGCCGGCGGGAGTGCTGGCGGTAGTGCCGGCGGTAGTTCTAGAGATATGTTGACCCCAACTGAA
AGAAAGCGACAAGGATACATCCACGAGCTCATTGTCACCGAGGAGAACTATGTGAATGACCTGCAGCTGG
TCACAGAGATTTTTCAAAAACCCCTGATGGAGTCTGAGCTGCTGACAGAAAAAGAGGTTGCTATGATTTT
TGTGAACTGGAAGGAGCTGATTATGTGTAATATCAAACTACTAAAAGCGCTGAGAGTCCGCAAGAAGATG
TCCGGGGAGAAGATGCCTGTGAAGATGATTGGAGACATCCTGAGCGCACAGCTGCCGCACATGCAGCCCT
ACATCCGCTTCTGCAGCCGCCAGCTCAACGGGGCTGCCCTGATCCAGCAGAAGACGGACGAGGCCCCAGA
CTTCAAGGAGTTCGTCAAAAGATTGGCAATGGATCCTCGGTGTAAAGGGATGCCACTCTCTAGTTTTATA
CTGAAGCCTATGCAACGGGTAACAAGATACCCACTGATCATTAAAAATATCCTGGAAAACACCCCTGAAA
ACCACCCGGACCACAGCCACTTGAAGCACGCCCTGGAGAAGGCGGAAGAGCTCTGTTCCCAGGTGAACGA
AGGGGTGCGGGAGAAGGAGAACTCTGACCGGCTGGAGTGGATCCAGGCCCACGTGCAGTGTGAAGGCCTG
TCTGAGCAACTTGTGTTCAATTCAGTGACCAATTGCTTGGGGCCGCGCAAATTTCTGCACAGTGGGAAGC
TCTACAAGGCCAAGAGCAACAAGGAGCTGTATGGCTTCCTTTTCAACGACTTCCTCCTGCTGACTCAGAT
CACGAAGCCTTTGGGGTCTTCTGGCACCGACAAAGTCTTCAGCCCCAAATCAAACCTGCAGTATAAAATG
TATAAAACACCTATTTTCCTAAATGAGGTTCTAGTAAAATTACCCACCGACCCTTCTGGAGACGAGCCCA
TCTTCCACATCTCCCACATTGACCGCGTCTATACTCTCCGAGCAGAAAGCATAAATGAAAGGACTGCCTG
GGTGCAGAAAATCAAAGCTGCTTCTGAACTCTACATAGAGACTGAGAAAAAGAAGTAAGCGGCCGCTTCG
AGCAGACATGATAAGATACATTGATGAGTTTGGACAAACCACAACTAGAATGCAGTGAAAAAAATGCTTT
ATTTGTGAAATTTGTGATGCTATTGCTTTATTTGTAACCATTATAAGCTGCAATAAACAAGTTAACAACA
ACAATTGCATTCATTTTATGTTTCAGGTTCAGGGGGAGATGTGGGAGGTTTTTTTAAGCAAGTAAAACCT
CTACAAATGTGGTAAAATCGAATTCTAATGGATCCTCTTTGCGCTTGCGTTTTCCCTTGTCCAGATAGCC
CAGTAGCTGACATTCATCCGGGGTCAGCACCGTTTCTGCGGACTGGCTTTCTACGTGTTCCGCTTCCTTT
AGCAGCCCTTGCGCCCTGAGTGCTTGCGGCAGCGTGAGCTTCAAAAGAATTGCCAGCTGGGGCGCCCTCT
GGTAAGGTTGGGAAGCCCTGCAAAGTAAACTGGATGGCTTTCTTGCCGCCAAGGATCTGATGGCGCAGGG
GATCAAGATCTGATCAAGAGACAGGATGACGGTCGTTTCGCATGCTTGAACAAGATGGATTGCACGCAGG
TTCTCCGGCCGCTTGGGTGGAGAGGCTATTCGGCTATGACTGGGCACAACAGACAATCGGCTGCTCTGAT
GCCGCCGTGTTCCGGCTGTCAGCGCAGGGGCGCCCGGTTCTTTTTGTCAAGACCGACCTGTCCGGTGCCC
TGAATGAACTGCAGGACGAGGCAGCGCGGCTATCGTGGCTGGCCACGACGGGCGTTCCTTGCGCAGCTGT
GCTCGACGTTGTCACTGAAGCGGGAAGGGACTGGCTGCTATTGGGCGAAGTGCCGGGGCAGGATCTCCTG
TCATCTCACCTTGCTCCTGCCGAGAAAGTATCCATCATGGCTGATGCAATGCGGCGGCTGCATACGCTTG
ATCCGGCTACCTGCCCATTCGACCACCAAGCGAAACATCGCATCGAGCGAGCACGCACTCGGATGGAAGC
CGGTCTTGTCGATCAGGATGATCTGGACGAAGAGCATCAGGGGCTCGCGCCAGCCGAACTGTTCGCCAGG
CTCAAGGCGCGTATGCCGGATGGTGAGGATCTCGTCGTGACTCATGGCGATGCCTGCTTGCCGAATATCA
TGGTGGAAAATGGCCGCTTTTCTGGATTCATCGACTGTGGCCGGCTGGGTGTGGCGGACCGCTATCAGGA
CATAGCGTTGGCTACCCGTGATATTGCTGAAGAGCTTGGCGGCGAATGGGCTGACCGCTTCCTCGTGCTT
TACGGTATCGCCGCTCCCGATTCGCAGCGCATCGCCTTCTATCGCCTTCTTGACGAGTTCTTCTGAGCGG
GACTCTGGGGTTCGAAATGACCGACCAAGCGACGCCCAACCGGTATCAGCTCACTCAAAGGCGGTAATAC
GGTTATCCACAGAATCAGGGGATAACGCAGGAAAGAACATGTGAGCAAAAGGCCAGCAAAAGGCCAGGAA
CCGTAAAAAGGCCGCGTTGCTGGCGTTTTTCCATAGGCTCCGCCCCCCTGACGAGCATCACAAAAATCGA
CGCTCAAGTCAGAGGTGGCGAAACCCGACAGGACTATAAAGATACCAGGCGTTTCCCCCTGGAAGCTCCC
TCGTGCGCTCTCCTGTTCCGACCCTGCCGCTTACCGGATACCTGTCCGCCTTTCTCCCTTCGGGAAGCGT
GGCGCTTTCTCATAGCTCACGCTGTAGGTATCTCAGTTCGGTGTAGGTCGTTCGCTCCAAGCTGGGCTGT
GTGCACGAACCCCCCGTTCAGCCCGACCGCTGCGCCTTATCCGGTAACTATCGTCTTGAGTCCAACCCGG
TAAGACACGACTTATCGCCACTGGCAGCAGCCACTGGTAACAGGATTAGCAGAGCGAGGTATGTAGGCGG
TGCTACAGAGTTCTTGAAGTGGTGGCCTAACTACGGCTACACTAGAAGGACAGTATTTGGTATCTGCGCT
CTGCTGAAGCCAGTTACCTTCGGAAAAAGAGTTGGTAGCTCTTGATCCGGCAAACAAACCACCGCTGGTA
GCGGTGGTTTTTTTGTTTGCAAGCAGCAGATTACGCGCAGAAAAAAAGGATTTCAAGAAGATCCTTTGAT
CTTTTCTACGGGGTCTGACGCTCAGTGGAACGAAAACTCACGTTAAGGGATTTTGGTCATGAGATTATCA
AAAAGGATCTTCACCTAGATCCTTTTATAGTCCGGAAATACAGGAACGCACGCTGGATGGCCCTTCGCTG
GGATGGTGAAACCATGAAAAATGGCAGCTTCAGTGGATTAAGTGGGGGTAATGTGGCCTGTACCCTCTGG
TTGCATAGGTATTCATACGGTTAAAATTTATCAGGCGCGATTGCGGCAGTTTTTCGGGTGGTTTGTTGCC
ATTTTTACCTGTCTGCTGCCGTGATCGCGCTGAACGCGTTTTAGCGGTGCGTACAATTAAGGGATTATGG
TAAATCCACTTACTGTCTGCCCTCGTAGCCATCGAGATAAACCGCAGTACTCCGGCCACGATGCGTCCGG
CGTAGAGGATCGAGATCT
Features (pLannotate 1.2.2; 13 found; start..end, strand, type, name):
      1..100     +  promoter       CMVd1 promoter: truncated human cytomegalovirus (CMV) immediate early promoter that yields slightly reduced expression relative to the full-length promoter
    132..150     +  promoter       T7 promoter: promoter for bacteriophage T7 RNA polymerase
    156..174     +  promoter       SP6 promoter: promoter for bacteriophage SP6 RNA polymerase
    200..1141    +  CDS            RpBphP1: RpBphP1 is a fluorescent protein published in 2012, derived from Rhodopseudomonas palustris.
   2435..3142    +  CDS            mCherry: mCherry is a basic (constitutively fluorescent) red fluorescent protein published in 2004, derived from Discosoma sp.. It is reported to be a very rapidly-maturing monomer with low acid sensitivity.
   3200..4255    +  CDS            ITSN1 (fragment): ITSN1_HUMAN - Also known as ITSN From Homo sapiens (Human).
   4282..4403    -  polyA_signal   SV40 poly(A) signal: SV40 polyadenylation signal
   4426..4494    -  CDS            large T antigen (fragment): large T antigen from SV40 (simian virus 40)
   4515..4667    -  CDS            tnpA (fragment): TN5P_ECOLX - Also known as tnp. Experimental evidence at protein level: Swiss-Prot protein existence level 1. Mediates transposition of transposon Tn5 by a 'cut and paste' mechanism. First, the monomeric transposase binds the 19 bp inverted DNA repeats flanking the transposon. Then, dimerization of the DNA- bound transposase creates a synaptic DNA complex. After nicking of the first DNA strand, excision of the transposon proceeds through a series of intermediates. The transposase then mediates the insertion of the transposon at a new site by strand transfer. The activity of the wild- type tran
   4669..4770    +  CDS            tnpA (fragment): TN5P_ECOLX - Also known as tnp. Experimental evidence at protein level: Swiss-Prot protein existence level 1. Mediates transposition of transposon Tn5 by a 'cut and paste' mechanism. First, the monomeric transposase binds the 19 bp inverted DNA repeats flanking the transposon. Then, dimerization of the DNA- bound transposase creates a synaptic DNA complex. After nicking of the first DNA strand, excision of the transposon proceeds through a series of intermediates. The transposase then mediates the insertion of the transposon at a new site by strand transfer. The activity of the wild- type tran
   4802..5596    +  CDS            NeoR/KanR: aminoglycoside phosphotransferase from Tn5; aph(3')-II (or nptII); confers resistance to neomycin, kanamycin, and G418 (Geneticin®)
   5768..6356    -  rep_origin     ori: high-copy-number ColE1/pMB1/pBR322/pUC origin of replication
   6472..6755    +  misc_feature   cer region: ColE1-derived recombination site that helps to maintain plasmids as monomers
