[The description below was written by a language model from this plasmid's Addgene catalogue record and the feature table of its GenBank file; any pLannotate feature table in this document was generated separately and was not available to it.]
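Description:
pKA-144 is a mammalian expression plasmid of about 6.8 kb built on Promega's pFC15K Flexi vector. It carries a roughly 4.1 kb fusion gene cloned between retained NheI and NotI sites. In E. coli it replicates from a ColE1-derived origin, is selected with a kanamycin resistance gene, and is listed as low copy. The annotation also marks a cer region, an element that helps resolve plasmid multimers and so supports stable inheritance. No mammalian selectable marker is present, so the plasmid is suited to transient transfection. The stored GenBank file still has the header and accession of the parental HaloTag 7 vector, but its feature annotations describe the pKA-144 insert and list no HaloTag feature.

Expression is driven by CMVd1, a truncated CMV immediate-early promoter annotated as starting at −116. Deletion variants of this kind are generally used to give weaker expression than full-length CMV. T7 and SP6 RNA polymerase promoters lie between CMVd1 and the insert, and an SV40 late polyadenylation signal follows it. The open reading frame encodes three parts in order. First comes the bacterial phytochrome BphP1 from Rhodopseudomonas palustris, followed by a 10-residue linker. Next is the red fluorescent protein mCherry, followed by a 16-residue linker. Last is the DH-PH domain of human intersectin-1, a guanine nucleotide exchange module generally known to act on Cdc42.

The plasmid was deposited with a study describing a bacterial phytochrome-based optogenetic system controlled by near-infrared light. In that setting the phytochrome acts as the light-sensing module, the DH-PH domain as the signalling effector, and mCherry allows the fusion's location to be imaged. The record does not name the binding partner or describe the specific assay.
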