Addgene plasmid #79839: pKA-144
Purpose: Expresses RpBphP1-mCherry-Intersectin1 DHPH domain under CMVd1
Depositing lab: Vladislav Verkhusha. Depositing organization: Albert Einstein College of Medicine. Publication: A bacterial phytochrome-based optogenetic system controllable with near-infrared light. Kaberniuk AA, Shemetov AA, Verkhusha VV. Nat Methods. 2016 May 9. doi: 10.1038/nmeth.3864. PubMed 27159085.
Backbone
  Vector backbone: pFC15K
  Backbone manufacturer: Promega
  Backbone size w/o insert (bp): 2700
  Total vector size (bp): 6800
  Vector type: Mammalian Expression, Synthetic Biology
  Selectable markers: None
Growth in bacteria
  Bacterial resistance: Kanamycin, 50 μg/mL
  Growth temperature: 37°C
  Growth strain: DH5alpha
  Copy number: Low Copy
Gene/Insert
  Gene/Insert name: RpBphP1-mCherry-Intersectin1 DHPH domain
  Species: Rhodopseudomonas palustris
  Insert size (bp): 4100
  GenBank ID: NCBI Gene rpa1537 KX063613
  Promoter: CMVd1
  Cloning method: Restriction Enzyme; 5′ cloning site NheI (not destroyed); 3′ cloning site NotI (not destroyed)
  Sequencing primers: 5′ ggtaggcgtgtacggtgggag; 3′ GCA TCA CAA ATT TCA CAA ATA AAG C
Resource information
  A portion of this plasmid was derived from a plasmid made by: RpBphP1 gene of R. palustris (NCBI Gene rpa1537) was provided by E. Giraud (Institute for Research and Development, France) A DHPH domain of human intersectin-1 was PCR amplified from a plasmid (Addgene #22278)
Terms and licenses: Academic/Nonprofit Terms; Industry Terms: Not Available to Industry
How to cite: pKA-144 was a gift from Vladislav Verkhusha (Addgene plasmid # 79839 ; http://n2t.net/addgene:79839 ; RRID:Addgene_79839)
