>Addgene plasmid #79839 | pKA-144 | addgene partial sequence | sequence record 153238 | CMV-F 5'-CGCAAATGGGCGGTAGGCGTG-3'
CTGGTTTAGTGAACCGTCAGATCACTAGAAGCTTAATACGACTCACTATAGGGTACGATTTAGGTGACAC
TATAGAATAAGGAGCGATCGCCATGGCTAGCGTGGCAGGTCATGCCTCTGGCAGCCCCGCATTCGGGACC
GCCGATCTTTCGAATTGCGAACGTGAAGAGATCCACCTCGCCGGCTCGATCCAGCCGCATGGCGCGCTTC
TGGTCGTCAGCGAGCCGGATCATCGCATCATCCAGGCCAGCGCCAACGCCGCGGAATTTCTGAATCTCGG
AAGCGTGCTCGGCGTTCCGCTCGCCGAGATCGACGGCGATCTGTTGATCAAGATCCTGCCGCATCTCGAT
CCCACCGCCGAAGGCATGCCGGTCGCGGTGCGCTGCCGGATCGGCAATCCCTCCACGGAGTACGACGGTC
TGATGCATCGGCCTCCGGAAGGCGGGCTGATCATCGAGCTCGAACGTGCCGGCCCGCCGATCGATCTGTC
CGGCACGCTGGCGCCGGCGCTGGAGCGGATCCGCACGGCGGGCTCGCTGCGCGCGCTGTGCGATGACACC
GCGCTGCTGTTTCAGCAGTGCACCGGCTACGACCGGGTGATGGTGTATCGCTTCGACGAGCAGGGCCACG
GCGAAGTGTTCTCCGAGCGCCACGTGCCCGGGCTCGAATCCTATTTCGGCAACCGCTATCCGTCGTCGGA
CATTCCGCAGATGGCGCGGCGGCTGTACGAGCGGCAGCGCGTCCGCGTGCTGGTCGACGTCAGCTATCAG
CCGGTGCCGCTGGAGCCGCGGCTGTCGCCGCTGACCGGGCGCGATCTCGACATGTCGGGCTGCTTCCTGC
GCTCGATGTCGCCGATCCATCTGCAGT
