>Addgene plasmid #79839 | pKA-144 | addgene partial sequence | sequence record 153239 | EBV-rev 5'-GTGGTTTGTCCAAACTCATC-3'
AGCGGCCGCTTACTTCTTTTTCTCAGTCTCTATGTAGAGTTCAGAAGCAGCTTTGATTTTCTGCACCCAG
GCAGTCCTTTCATTTATGCTTTCTGCTCGGAGAGTATAGACGCGGTCAATGTGGGAGATGTGGAAGATGG
GCTCGTCTCCAGAAGGGTCGGTGGGTAATTTTACTAGAACCTCATTTAGGAAAATAGGTGTTTTATACAT
TTTATACTGCAGGTTTGATTTGGGGCTGAAGACTTTGTCGGTGCCAGAAGACCCCAAAGGCTTCGTGATC
TGAGTCAGCAGGAGGAAGTCGTTGAAAAGGAAGCCATACAGCTCCTTGTTGCTCTTGGCCTTGTAGAGCT
TCCCACTGTGCAGAAATTTGCGCGGCCCCAAGCAATTGGTCACTGAATTGAACACAAGTTGCTCAGACAG
GCCTTCACACTGCACGTGGGCCTGGATCCACTCCAGCCGGTCAGAGTTCTCCTTCTCCCGCACCCCTTCG
TTCACCTGGGAACAGAGCTCTTCCGCCTTCTCCAGGGCGTGCTTCAAGTGGCTGTGGTCCGGGTGGTTTT
CAGGGGTGTTTTCCAGGATATTTTTAATGATCAGTGGGTATCTTGTTACCCGTTGCATAGGCTTCAGTAT
AAAACTAGAGAGTGGCATCCCTTTACACCGAGGATCCATTGCCAATCTTTTGACGAACTCCTTGAAGTCT
GGGGCCTCGTCCGTCTTCTGCTGGATCAGGGCAGCCCCGTTGAGCTGGCGGCTGCAGAAGCGGATGTAGG
GCTGCATGTGCGGCAGCTGTGCGCTCAGGATGTCTCCAATCATCTTCACAGGCATCTTCTCCCCGGACAT
CTTCTTGCGGACTCTCAGCGCTT
