>Addgene plasmid #79839 | pKA-144 | addgene partial sequence | sequence record 155709 | Mombaerts-mRFPup 5'-GTGGCCGTTCACGGAGCCCTCCATG-3'
ACTCCTTGATGATGGCCATGTTATCCTCCTCGCCCTTGCTCACCATACTAGTACCAGCACTACCAGCACT
ACCAGCACTATCGAATTCCTTCTTGTTCTGCGAGCCATTGCTCGAGCTGTCGCTGCCGGCCGTGCGCGCC
GCGTGCTGCACCAGATGGCCGAGCACTTCGGCGGTGCGCAGCATCGACTGGCGAACGCCTTCGAGCAGCT
CGGCGATGCGTCCGGTCTCGACGCCGTAAGTAATTTCCAATGCGGCAAGCTGCGCGTTCTCGACCAGCGC
GGACAGCAGCTTCTCGTGCAAGAGGTCGGACTTGGAGTCGAGCCGCACGCCGGGACGTGCGCTGGCAAGA
ATGCCTTCCTGGAAACGCGTGCGTGCGGCATCTGCGGTGCGACGATCGGTAGCGTCGCTGAAGATCAGCA
CGAAGCCGAGCGACTGGTCCTCCGTGCGCGTCACCGGATCGGCGCGCACTGCCAGCGGCAACGGGCGATT
ACCTGCGCCGCGCAGCAGAACTTCGCCGCGCCACCCGCGGCCGTGATCGATCAGTTCGGCGACGTTGCGC
AGGAAATCGTTCGATTCGACGAAGAACCCGGCGAGATCGTCGAGATGGACGGCGGATGGCGACCCCGCCG
GCAACATGTCGCGGAACGAGTCGTTCATCAGCAGGATGCGGCCTTCGGCGTCGGTGATCAGCACCGGCTG
CATCGAAGCGTGCACCTGGGACGAAAACTGTTCGTACTGTTCGCGGGCGATCAGTGTCCGCACCGCGCGG
AATTGCAGCACGATGTCGGCGACGGTCTGACCGATGGTGCGAGCCGCGGCGAGATCGGCGGCCGTCCACG
GATCGGACGTGCCT
